>Addgene plasmid #189620 | pTP-PCR C3 | depositor full sequence | sequence record 367060 | pTP-PCR C3 sequence 46588 bps
CGAGAATAAATAATATTAGTCTTTGTATTTCTCTTATCAAGCTATACAAGCTTAATCGATACTAGCTTGA
TTGGGATATCTCGCTCGTGCTTGTCGCGTGCTATGTCTTTTAGGGTACTTTGAACCTACGTTCGTACTTG
TATAATATGATCATCGTATTATCGTTTTTCATCCGTCCAGCGCAAAATGCATTAGCAGCTAGTCCTAGCG
TGCGGAGCTACCTGGACAGGTGCATGACGGATGCGTGTCCTTCAGTGACTTTCTAATTAACAGTAACTTC
TTTACTTATGTTTCAGTTTGTAAGAAGCGGGATTCGCTCGTCGGTTGACATCTGATTGGACTGCGTCGGC
ACATGAAAACTACATTGTGAAATCTGCTAAAACTCCGGGTATCTCTGACACAAAACGATTCGGCTTCGCA
ATTTCAACATTACGGTCAAGGCTAACGTATCTTTCTCGGTCAACTTCAGATTATGCCGATTAAATTGTCG
TAGCTTTCAAGGCGTTTTGAGTACTGCGGCAGTTGTTGAACCTGCAAGGAGAAGATCTCGACAACAGAAT
AAAGCGAAAAATGGGTCTCATGCACTAACACTCAGGCCTCCCTCATAATCTCTGTTTGAGTTTACCAACA
ACACATATATACATTTCGACAAAATGACCACTCTTGACGACACGGCTTACCGGTACCGCACCAGTGTCCC
GGGGGACGCCGAGGCCATCGAGGCACTGGATGGGTCCTTCACCACCGACACCGTCTTCCGCGTCACCGCC
ACCGGGGACGGCTTCACCCTGCGGGAGGTGCCGGTGGACCCGCCCCTGACCAAGGTGTTCCCCGACGACG
AATCGGACGACGAATCGGACGACGGGGAGGACGGCGACCCGGACTCCCGGACGTTCGTCGCGTACGGGGA
CGACGGCGACCTGGCGGGCTTCGTGGTCGTCTCGTACTCCGGCTGGAACCGCCGGCTGACCGTCGAGGAC
ATCGAGGTCGCCCCGGAGCACCGGGGGCACGGGGTCGGGCGCGCGTTGATGGGGCTCGCGACGGAGTTCG
CCCGCGAGCGGGGCGCCGGGCACCTCTGGCTGGAGGTCACCAACGTCAACGCACCGGCGATCCACGCGTA
CCGGCGGATGGGGTTCACCCTCTGCGGCCTGGACACCGCCCTGTACGACGGCACCGCCTCGGACGGCGAG
CAGGCGCTCTACATGAGCATGCCCTGCCCCTGATTTTGTTACATTTACTGACTTCAAGGAGTCGAGGAAT
CGATACTGCCGTCGTTTCCAGGATCCGAGGTTTCATAAACTCTGTTAACGTTATAGAAACAGACTTACCT
CTCCTACGCCATTCACGTAATATTCGCAATATGCTATTCTTCCTCTGAAGACCAGGTTTATGTGCTGCCT
GAAACTATTTCAATAAGTCAGCTGCACTTGCACAGGGTTTCACAAGGAAAGCGTGTCTTTTTTTCCAACG
TAGGCGTCGCTTTCGTCTGACTCTTACTCTTACATTCACAGCCAATACTTACAATTAGTAAAAAACCTGT
GCTCGAGAGTGAAAACTCCGTAACTATAACGGTCCTAAGGTAGCGAACACTCCGTTCGTGGCGTCGCACG
ATCGCGACATTTGACGACGTGTGTTTTGCCTGGGCTACGTATCGGGAATGTTTGCGAAACCCCCGAAATT
GTACCGGGATGTAGGCACATCGCTGGAAGGTAGCCAGGGGGGTCCGGCGCTGATTACGAAGTGCGGCGAC
CGACGAATTTGGAGCACGCCCGACGCTCAGGGGTGGATGCCGCTGGCGATTCCGCTTGAGTGGGATCGCT
CGGCACCCGCGGGTCGGCATATGCCCGTGCCGATTGTGTCCCCACGGTGTTGGTCAGGCGGCCGGTATCA
CGACACCCCCGCCCATCGAAGCCATTCGCTCTCAGCAACGCCATGAGCATCGGGCCAAGCGAGAATTTCC
CTTGCCGCGCCTTGGCGGTCAGATCGCGCAGATAGCCGCCAGCAGAGTTGATATGCCCTGCCCTCTCTAG
AATGCAGGCCACGGCGACTCCGGCGTTTTCCGGTCCCATGACCTCGCAGGCCTCCTGATAGGCCGAGGGG
TAAACGCCAAGCATAGATCGTACCGTGACTGCAGCGATCATGAGGTCGCGCCAACTTCTCACTGCACCGT
CAGGACCGTAGTTCATGATTTCCGGGCAGGCTTTCAGTACCATTCCCAGCGGAAAGGCCCTTTTTGCCTT
GTTGGCCGGTTCAATGGCTTGGCCGTCTAACCGCTCATTCCGAGAGCAACGTTCAAGTTCAATAATAGAT
TCGGGTTTTGATTCCTGTTTGTGCCGCTCAGTTTGATCGGGATTGCCGCTCATCTCGTGTGGTTTTATGT
GCTTTTGCAACTGGTTAGCCACCTGTTCGCGCAGCGTTTCGAATGCCACTACCAAAGGGGTGAGATCAGC
GATATCGGGCGTCCTCGGTATCGCCTGGACGAGGCTTCGGAAATCTTCCTGCATAGACGTCCAGTGGCCC
GGCACTTCTACGAGCACCACGTCTATCAACTTGGCGATGTCTCTGCGGCAGAGCGTCAGTCGCTCGCGTA
GCCGCTGCAGCTCCATCCGATCAGCCTCGGCTTCGGCAGCGAGTCGCTCTATTTCGCCGGAGCGGGCCAG
CAGTGGTGCGAGCGAAAAGCCGAACGCTGTGCCGATCGCTCCATCGCGAGTCTTGCGTGCATAGCGCTTG
CCGTTCGGACTGTCCTTGCGAGCGACCAGCCCTGCATCGACGAGGGCGGCCAGATGCCTTCTGAGCGTAG
CCTCGGCCATGCCATGAGCTCTCAGTGACAGCTGAACGTTCGAGGGAAAGACGACCAGACTGGTCTCCCC
GCTTAGCGTGTTCTCCGGATAGAAGCTCAACAGCGCGTTCAGAACGGCTAGTGTCCGATCGCTGATGCCA
AGACGGCGTTTGGCAGCACAAAGCGAGCGAAACAATTTCCACTTGTCGACCGACTTGCCAGGTTCGATGT
CGCGGGAGATGAACTGGCCTGCCAACAGGGCAAGCGTCATCGACCGCCGCCCAAAGGGCGTCGTCACACT
TCCAATCTCCATTTCCTTCACCTTCGATAAGGCAAAAGAAAGCAGCTCACCAAAAACGGTGCCAAGGACT
CTTGACTGTGATTCGTGGAAATGCGATTCTCGATCTTGCTACAAATCTGAGGAAGGCTTCCACGGCTTGT
TCGTTGGGGGCCTTTTTCTTTTGCGGGTTAGTCTCCTTGTTTCGAACTCTGCTTTTGCATGAACTGGTCG
TGCAGGCTTTCGATCTGACCTGCAATGAAATCGACAAAGCCTGACGGCACAGACTTGTTGAATGTCAGCT
TCGCAGCCGACTTGCCGCGTTGGATCTGGCCAAGCACGAGGCCATGAGAGATCAGATCGCTCGTGGAAGA
CGCTGCAGCCCTCACATCAACCTTGGTAAGGGCTTCAAAAACCGCAGTGAAGCGTAGATCGCTGGAAGAG
GCTTGAATCTGCTCTTGCTCCAGAACCAACTGCGCCACCTTCGCGGGCTCCCGGTGAGCCGCCCAGCGCA
CTTCGAACTCGATCCATCTACGCCGTCCGATTTCAGGAGCCGGACCAATCTGCATCAGGATCTCGCGCGG
CAATGCTGCCGCTATCCGGATCATTTCGGAGATATGCGACCTGCCGGTGCTCAGGGACTTGCAGATCACG
TCGCGGCGATAGCCGGCAGCCTCCTGCGATTGCGCAAAAAGGCATCGCTCGATGAAGGACAGGTCCTTGC
GGTTGCTGTTCTCTTCCCCTTGGAGAACGATCGCATCTTCGTCGCTAAGTTCCCGGGCGATTGCCTTGAA
CTTGATGCCGAGGAGTTTGGCAGCGGCAAGCCGGCGCCGGCCAAATACGATCTGAAACGGCCTTGCGGCC
CCTCGAACCGGGCGGACCAAGCCAGGAGTACTCTGTCCATGCTCGCGCATCGACTCGAGCAAATCCGCAA
TACCGGCTTCGCTGTAGCCGGAATCAAAGCGATCCCGGATGGCCGATTCCATGATCTCGTCTGGATCGAT
CTCGACGATCTGGCCACCATCCTTGAGAAGGCGTTCGGCAAGTTCGCTGCGTTCCTGCATCTGACGGACG
CCGGCTGCAACTTTGAGAAGATGTGGCGATGTCGACCGCTGCATCCCGCCCTTCTCTGCAGAATTTTCCA
GCTGTCCGAGGACATTGGCAAAAAGGCCCTTGGAATCCTTGCGGCTCATTCTCTCCCCCATGCCTTCCAG
AAGAGGCCCTCGAGTTCAGCATTGGCAGCATTGATCGACTCGATGGCGCGGTCGTAGGTTTTCGGCGCCG
AAAATCGGGACCTCTGAACCTCGTAAAGGCTCTGCTTCCACGTCAGAGCATCGGCCACCGCGGTCGACTT
GATGACGGAGTTGAGGAGCAGATCCTCGCCGAACACCTGTCTCATCAGCGCGGACATATTCGCTTGCGGA
TGATCGTTCGGCTCGAACTTTGTGATCAGGAACTTGGCGAAGTCCCATTGAGCGGCGGTGCCCACCTCAT
TCAGGATCTGCATGTACGACCCGGCAAGCTCCAAAAACTTTGCGGTCGAGTCCACATCCAGCATATGTGC
CGGAACCGGGATGATGACTCCAGTCGCGGCGGTCAGCGACGAAAGTGTCAGGAAGTTCAGCGACGGAGCC
GAGTCCATAAGGACGAAGTCGTAGTCATCGGCGACCTGCTCCAGAGCTTGAGAAACGCGAAGCAAGAAAC
CGGTTCCTGCTGACCGCCGCATCTCGAGGGCGACGGCCGTCTCGAACTCGGTCAGTTCGAGGCCGGCACA
GATGACGTCGAAACCAACGATGTGGGTCTTGTGGATGATGGATTTCGTCGGGACGGGATCGTCGAAACGA
ATGGCTGAGAAAAGTGTATCGCCGCCGCGGTAATCGAATTCGGGCAGGCTACCATGGAGCGCGGTGAGAG
ATGCTTGCGGGTCGAGATCGACCGCCAGCACGCGATAGCCCTTGAGTGCCAGATAGTGACCGAGATGGAT
TGTGGTAGAGGTCTTGCTGGAGCCGCCCTTGAAGTTGGTGACCGCAACGATCTGGCATTGCTCATTGCCT
GTCCGGCGGGGGTTCATCCATTTCTTCCGGCCGTTTGCCGCAAGAGCCATACGTAGCTCAAGAACCTGCT
CGAGCGTGTAGAAGCGCCGGCCGTTGGCGATTTCGGGCTCAGGGCCCTGTTCCTTGGCGGCAACCTGGCG
GATATAGGCCTCGGTTACGCCCAGCAGGGTGGCAACTTCGGTAGAGGTGAACTTGCGCATTGTGCGACGC
GCGTTCGGGGGGAACTGCGCCATGCTCAAGTTGTTCAGTGCCATTTCGAGCTTACTGGAAAAATTCTCCA
TGAAAGCGAGGCTGCTTAGGTGTCGCGTCATCGAAAGAATCCCTGTGATCGTTTCCGTCACTTAAGCAGT
GAAGTGGTTAACCGCTTGCTAATCGCCACGTAACTACTCGAAAACACGCAAATTCGAAAAATTTCCGCAA
CTAAGACGTACTCCGATTCGGCTATGGCCATCAATGCGCGCTGTGGATGACGCACAGAGCCGGGGGGAAG
GCGCCAGTGCATGCCGGTTCTCGACCCTCCCCGCCTCTTTTTTGGACGAAGATGTGCGCAGACGTCGCTG
GGCGGAGACGCAATAGTGGTTCACTGCGGAAATGGTTGGCCGTTGCTTTCAATGGAGATCTGCCGAACTC
TTCGCAGAGTTCCCCGCGGGGAACTCTCGAAGCGACGACGCTGGCGCGCAGTACCGACTGCTCGCCAAGG
CGAGACATATGTGCCGTATTGGGAACAGCTCGGCATCTCGGTGCTCGCCTGCGCTCCGGCCTGCCTCAAT
CTCGTTGGCCATGACCGAGCAACGACTGCACCGGATGGTTCAGTTACGCTAGGGATAACAGGGTAATATA
GTCGAGCTGGTTGCCCTCGCCGCTGGGCTGGCGGCCGTCTATGGCCCTGCAAACGCGCCAGAAACGCCGT
CGAAGCCGTGTGCGAGACACCGCGGCCGGCCGCCGGCGTTGTGGATACCTCGCGGAAAACTTGGCCCTCA
CTGACAGATGAGGGGCGGACGTTGACACTTGAGGGGCCGACTCACCCGGCGCGGCGTTGACAGATGAGGG
GCAGGCTCGATTTCGGCCGGCGACGTGGAGCTGGCCAGCCTCGCAAATCGGCGAAAACGCCTGATTTTAC
GCGAGTTTCCCACAGATGATGTGGACAAGCCTGGGGATAAGTGCCCTGCGGTATTGACACTTGAGGGGCG
CGACTACTGACAGATGAGGGGCGCGATCCTTGACACTTGAGGGGCAGAGTGCTGACAGATGAGGGGCGCA
CCTATTGACATTTGAGGGGCTGTCCACAGGCAGAAAATCCAGCATTTGCAAGGGTTTCCGCCCGTTTTTC
GGCCACCGCTAACCTGTCTTTTAACCTGCTTTTAAACCAATATTTATAAACCTTGTTTTTAACCAGGGCT
GCGCCCTGTGCGCGTGACCGCGCACGCCGAAGGGGGGTGCCCCCCCTTCTCGAACCCTCCCGGTCGAGTG
AGCGAGGAAGCACCAGGGAACAGCACTTATATATTCTGCTTACACACGATGCCTGAAAAAACTTCCCTTG
GGGTTATCCACTTATCCACGGGGATATTTTTATAATTATTTTTTTTATAGTTTTTAGATCTTCTTTTTTA
GAGCGCCTTGTAGGCCTTTATCCATGCTGGTTCTAGAGAAGGTGTTGTGACAAATTGCCCTTTCAGTGTG
ACAAATCACCCTCAAATGACAGTCCTGTCTGTGACAAATTGCCCTTAACCCTGTGACAAATTGCCCTCAG
AAGAAGCTGTTTTTTCACAAAGTTATCCCTGCTTATTGACTCTTTTTTATTTAGTGTGACAATCTAAAAA
CTTGTCACACTTCACATGGATCTGTCATGGCGGAAACAGCGGTTATCAATCACAAGAAACGTAAAAATAG
CCCGCGAATCGTCCAGTCAAACGACCTCACTGAGGCGGCATATAGTCTCTCCCGGGATCAAAAACGTATG
CTGTATCTGTTCGTTGACCAGATCAGAAAATCTGATGGCACCCTACAGGAACATGACGGTATCTGCGAGA
TCCATGTTGCTAAATATGCTGAAATATTCGGATTGACCTCTGCGGAAGCCAGTAAGGATATACGGCAGGC
ATTGAAGAGTTTCGCGGGGAAGGAAGTGGTTTTTTATCGCCCTGAAGAGGATTCCGGCGATGAAAAAGGC
TATGAATCTTTTCCTTGGTTTATCAAACGTGCGCACAGTCCATCCAGAGGGCTTTACAGTGTACATATCA
ACCCATATCTCATTCCCTTCTTTATCGGGTTACAGAACCGGTTTACGCAGTTTCGGCTTAGTGAAACAAA
AGAAATCACCAATCCGTATGCCATGCGTTTATACGAATCCCTGTGTCAGTATCGTAAGCCGGATGGCTCA
GGCATCGTCTCTCTGAAAATCGACTGGATCATAGAGCGTTACCAGCTGCCTCAAAGTTACCAGCGTATGC
CTGACTTCCGCCGCCGCTTCCTGCAGGTCTGTGTTAATGAGATCAACAGCAGAACTCCAATGCGCCTCTC
ATACATTGAGAAAAAGAAAGGCCGCCAGACGACTCATATCGTATTTTCCTTCCGCGATATCACTTCCATG
ACGACAGGATAGTCTGAGGGTTATCTGTCACAGATTTGAGGGTGGTTCGTCACATTTGTTCTGACCTACT
GAGGGTAATTTGTCACAGTTTTGCTGTTTCCTTCAGCCTGCATGGATTTTCTCATACTTTTTGAACTGTA
ATTTTTAAGGAAGCCAAATTTGAGGGCAGTTTGTCACAGTTGATTTCCTTCTCTTTCCCTTCGTCATGTG
ACCTGATATCGGGGGTTAGTTCGTCATCATTGATGAGGGTTGATTATCACAGTTTATTACTCTGAATTGG
CTATCCGCGTGTGTACCTCTACCTGGAGTTTTTCCCACGGTGGATATTTCTTCTTGCGCTGAGCGTAAGA
GCTATCTGACAGAACAGTTCTTCTTTGCTTCCTCGCCAGTTCGCTCGCTATGCTCGGTTACACGGCTGCG
GCGAGCATCACGTGCTATAAAAATAATTATAATTTAAATTTTTTAATATAAATATATAAATTAAAAATAG
AAAGTAAAAAAAGAAATTAAAGAAAAAATAGTTTTTGTTTTCCGAAGATGTAAAAGACTCTAGGGGGATC
GCCAACAAATACTACCTTTTACCTTGCTCTTCCTGCTCTCAGGTATTAATGCCGAATTGTTTCATCTTGT
CTGTGTAGAAGACCACACACGAAAATCCTGTGATTTTACATTTTACTTATCGTTAATCGAATGTATATCT
ATTTAATCTGCTTTTCTTGTCTAATAAATATATATGTAAAGTACGCTTTTTGTTGAAATTTTTTAAACCT
TTGTTTATTTTTTTTTCTTCATTCCGTAACTCTTCTACCTTCTTTATTTACTTTCTAAAATCCAAATACA
AAACATAAAAATAAATAAACACAGAGTAAATTCCCAAATTATTCCATCATTAAAAGATACGAGGCGCGTG
TAAGTTACAGGCAAGCGATCCTAGTACACTCTATATTTTTTTATGCCTCGGTAATGATTTTCATTTTTTT
TTTCCACCTAGCGGATGACTCTTTTTTTTTCTTAGCGATTGGCATTATCACATAATGAATTATACATTAT
ATAAAGTAATGTGATTTCTTCGAAGAATATACTAAAAAATGAGCAGGCAAGATAAACGAAGGCAAAGATG
ACAGAGCAGAAAGCCCTAGTAAAGCGTATTACAAATGAAACCAAGATTCAGATTGCGATCTCTTTAAAGG
GTGGTCCCCTAGCGATAGAGCACTCGATCTTCCCAGAAAAAGAGGCAGAAGCAGTAGCAGAACAGGCCAC
ACAATCGCAAGTGATTAACGTCCACACAGGTATAGGGTTTCTGGACCATATGATACATGCTCTGGCCAAG
CATTCCGGCTGGTCGCTAATCGTTGAGTGCATTGGTGACTTACACATAGACGACCATCACACCACTGAAG
ACTGCGGGATTGCTCTCGGTCAAGCTTTTAAAGAGGCCCTAGGGGCCGTGCGTGGAGTAAAAAGGTTTGG
ATCAGGATTTGCGCCTTTGGATGAGGCACTTTCCAGAGCGGTGGTAGATCTTTCGAACAGGCCGTACGCA
GTTGTCGAACTTGGTTTGCAAAGGGAGAAAGTAGGAGATCTCTCTTGCGAGATGATCCCGCATTTTCTTG
AAAGCTTTGCAGAGGCTAGCAGAATTACCCTCCACGTTGATTGTCTGCGAGGCAAGAATGATCATCACCG
TAGTGAGAGTGCGTTCAAGGCTCTTGCGGTTGCCATAAGAGAAGCCACCTCGCCCAATGGTACCAACGAT
GTTCCCTCCACCAAAGGTGTTCTTATGTAGTTTTACACAGGAGTCTGGACTTGACGCTAGTGATAATAAG
TGACTGAGGTATGTGCTCTTCTTATCTCCTTTTGTAGTGTTGCTCTTATTTTAAACAACTTTGCGGTTTT
TTGATGACTTTGCGATTTTGTTGTTGCTTTGCAGTAAATTGCAAGATTTAATAAAAAAACGCAAAGCAAT
GATTAAAGGATGTTCAGAATGAAACTCATGGAAACACTTAACCAGTGCATAAACGCTGGTCATGAAATGA
CGAAGGCTATCGCCATTGCACAGTTTAATGATGACAGCCCGGAAGCGAGGAAAATAACCCGGCGCTGGAG
AATAGGTGAAGCAGCGGATTTAGTTGGGGTTTCTTCTCAGGCTATCAGAGATGCCGAGAAAGCAGGGCGA
CTACCGCACCCGGATATGGAAATTCGAGGACGGGTTGAGCAACGTGTTGGTTATACAATTGAACAAATTA
ATCATATGCGTGATGTGTTTGGTACGCGATTGCGACGTGCTGAAGACGTATTTCCACCGGTGATCGGGGT
TGCTGCCCATAAAGGTGGCGTTTACAAAACCTCAGTTTCTGTTCATCTTGCTCAGGATCTGGCTCTGAAG
GGGCTACGTGTTTTGCTCGTGGAAGGTAACGACCCCCAGGGAACAGCCTCAATGTATCACGGATGGGTAC
CAGATCTTCATATTCATGCAGAAGACACTCTCCTGCCTTTCTATCTTGGGGAAAAGGACGATGTCACTTA
TGCAATAAAGCCCACTTGCTGGCCGGGGCTTGACATTATTCCTTCCTGTCTGGCTCTGCACCGTATTGAA
ACTGAGTTAATGGGCAAATTTGATGAAGGTAAACTGCCCACCGATCCACACCTGATGCTCCGACTGGCCA
TTGAAACTGTTGCTCATGACTATGATGTCATAGTTATTGACAGCGCGCCTAACCTGGGTATCGGCACGAT
TAATGTCGTATGTGCTGCTGATGTGCTGATTGTTCCCACGCCTGCTGAGTTGTTTGACTACACCTCCGCA
CTGCAGTTTTTCGATATGCTTCGTGATCTGCTCAAGAACGTTGATCTTAAAGGGTTCGAGCCTGATGTAC
GTATTTTGCTTACCAAATACAGCAATAGCAATGGCTCTCAGTCCCCGTGGATGGAGGAGCAAATTCGGGA
TGCCTGGGGAAGCATGGTTCTAAAAAATGTTGTACGTGAAACGGATGAAGTTGGTAAAGGTCAGATCCGG
ATGAGAACTGTTTTTGAACAGGCCATTGATCAACGCTCTTCAACTGGTGCCTGGAGAAATGCTCTTTCTA
TTTGGGAACCTGTCTGCAATGAAATTTTCGATCGTCTGATTAAACCACGCTGGGAGATTAGATAATGAAG
CGTGCGCCTGTTATTCCAAAACATACGCTCAATACTCAACCGGTTGAAGATACTTCGTTATCGACACCAG
CTGCCCCGATGGTGGATTCGTTAATTGCGCGCGTAGGAGTAATGGCTCGCGGTAATGCCATTACTTTGCC
TGTATGTGGTCGGGATGTGAAGTTTACTCTTGAAGTGCTCCGGGGTGATAGTGTTGAGAAGACCTCTCGG
GTATGGTCAGGTAATGAACGTGACCAGGAGCTGCTTACTGAGGACGCACTGGATGATCTCATCCCTTCTT
TTCTACTGACTGGTCAACAGACACCGGCGTTCGGTCGAAGAGTATCTGGTGTCATAGAAATTGCCGATGG
GAGTCGCCGTCGTAAAGCTGCTGCACTTACCGAAAGTGATTATCGTGTTCTGGTTGGCGAGCTGGATGAT
GAGCAGATGGCTGCATTATCCAGATTGGGTAACGATTATCGCCCAACAAGTGCTTATGAACGTGGTCAGC
GTTATGCAAGCCGATTGCAGAATGAATTTGCTGGAAATATTTCTGCGCTGGCTGATGCGGAAAATATTTC
ACGTAAGATTATTACCCGCTGTATCAACACCGCCAAATTGCCTAAATCAGTTGTTGCTCTTTTTTCTCAC
CCCGGTGAACTATCTGCCCGGTCAGGTGATGCACTTCAAAAAGCCTTTACAGATAAAGAGGAATTACTTA
AGCAGCAGGCATCTAACCTTCATGAGCAGAAAAAAGCTGGGGTGATATTTGAAGCTGAAGAAGTTATCAC
TCTTTTAACTTCTGTGCTTAAAACGTCATCTGCATCAAGAACTAGTTTAAGCTCACGACATCAGTTTGCT
CCTGGAGCGACAGTATTGTATAAGGGCGATAAAATGGTGCTTAACCTGGACAGGTCTCGTGTTCCAACTG
AGTGTATAGAGAAAATTGAGGCCATTCTTAAGGAACTTGAAAAGCCAGCACCCTGATGCGACCTCGTTTT
AGTCTACGTTTATCTGTCTTTACTTAATGTCCTTTGTTACAGGCCAGAAAGCATAACTGGCCTGAATATT
CTCTCTGGGCCCACTGTTCCACTTGTATCGTCGGTCTGATAATCAGACTGGGACCACGGTCCCACTCGTA
TCGTCGGTCTGATTATTAGTCTGGGACCACGGTCCCACTCGTATCGTCGGTCTGATTATTAGTCTGGGAC
CACGGTCCCACTCGTATCGTCGGTCTGATTATTAGTCTGGAACCACGGTCCCACTCGTATCGTCGGTCTG
ATTATTAGTCTGGGACCACGGTCCCACTCGTATCGTCGGTCTGATTATTAGTCTGGGACCACGATCCCAC
TCGTGTTGTCGGTCTGATTATCGGTCTGGGACCACGGTCCCACTTGTATTGTCGATCAGACTATCAGCGT
GAGACTACGATTCCATCAATGCCTGTCAAGGGCAAGTATTGACATGTCGTCGTAACCTGTAGAACGGAGT
AACCTCGGTGTGCGGTTGTATGCCTGCTGTGGATTGCTGCTGTGTCCTGCTTATCCACAACATTTTGCGC
ACGGTTATGTGGACAAAATACCTGGTTACCCAGGCCGTGCCGGCACGTTAACCGGGCTGCATCCGATGCA
AGTGTGTCGCTGTCGACGAGCTCGCGAGCTCGGACATGAGGTTGCCCCGTATTCAGTGTCGCTGATTTGT
ATTGTCTGAAGTTGTTTTTACGTTAAGTTGATGCAGATCAATTAATACGATACCTGCGTCATAATTGATT
ATTTGACGTGGTTTGATGGCCTCCACGCACGTTGTGATATGTAGATGATAATCATTATCACTTTACGGGT
CCTTTCCGGTGATCCGACAGGTTACGGGGCGGCGACCTCGCGGGTTTTCGCTATTTATGAAAATTTTCCG
GTTTAAGGCGTTTCCGTTCTTCTTCGTCATAACTTAATGTTTTTATTTAAAATACCCTCTGAAAAGAAAG
GAAACGACAGGTGCTGAAAGCGAGCTTTTTGGCCTCTGTCGTTTCCTTTCTCTGTTTTTGTCCGTGGAAT
GAACAATGGAAGTCCGAGCTCATCGCTAATAACTTCGTATAGCATACATTATACGAAGTTATATTCGATG
CGGCCGCAAGGGGTTCGCGTCAGCGGGTGTTGGCGGGTGTCGGGGCTGGCTTAACTATGCGGCATCAGAG
CAGATTGTACTGAGAGTGCACCATATGCGGTGTGAAATACCACACAGATGCGTAAGGAGAAAATACCGCA
TCAGGCGCCATTCGCCATTCAGCTGCGCAACTGTTGGGAAGGGCGATCGGTGCGGGCCTCTTCGCTATTA
CGCCAGCTGGCGAAAGGGGGATGTGCTGCAAGGCGATTAAGTTGGGTAACGCCAGGGTTTTCCCAGTCAC
GACGTTGTAAAACGACGGCCAGTGAATTGTAATACGACTCACTATAGGGCGAATTCGAGCTCGGTACCCG
GGGATCCTCTAGAGTCGACCTGCAGGCATGCAAGCTTGAGTATTCTATAGTCTCACCTAAATAGCTTGGC
GTAATCATGGTCATAGCTGTTTCCTGTGTGAAATTGTTATCCGCTCACAATTCCACACAACATACGAGCC
GGAAGCATAAAGTGTAAAGCCTGGGGTGCCTAATGAGTGAGCTAACTCACATTAATTGCGTTGCGCTCAC
TGCCCGCTTTCCAGTCGGGAAACCTGTCGTGCCAGCTGCATTAATGAATCGGCCAACGCGAACCCCTTGC
GGCCGCCCGGGCCGTCGACCAATTCTCATGTTTGACAGCTTATCATCGAATTTCTGCCATTCATCCGCTT
ATTATCACTTATTCAGGCGTAGCAACCAGGCGTTTAAGGGCACCAATAACTGCCTTAAAAAAATTACGCC
CCGCCCTGCCACTCATCGCAGTACTGTTGTAATTCATTAAGCATTCTGCCGACATGGAAGCCATCACAAA
CGGCATGATGAACCTGAATCGCCAGCGGCATCAGCACCTTGTCGCCTTGCGTATAATATTTGCCCATGGT
GAAAACGGGGGCGAAGAAGTTGTCCATATTGGCCACGTTTAAATCAAAACTGGTGAAACTCACCCAGGGA
TTGGCTGAGACGAAAAACATATTCTCAATAAACCCTTTAGGGAAATAGGCCAGGTTTTCACCGTAACACG
CCACATCTTGCGAATATATGTGTAGAAACTGCCGGAAATCGTCGTGGTATTCACTCCAGAGCGATGAAAA
CGTTTCAGTTTGCTCATGGAAAACGGTGTAACAAGGGTGAACACTATCCCATATCACCAGCTCACCGTCT
TTCATTGCCATACGAAATTCCGGATGAGCATTCATCAGGCGGGCAAGAATGTGAATAAAGGCCGGATAAA
ACTTGTGCTTATTTTTCTTTACGGTCTTTAAAAAGGCCGTAATATCCAGCTGAACGGTCTGGTTATAGGT
ACATTGAGCAACTGACTGAAATGCCTCAAAATGTTCTTTACGATGCCATTGGGATATATCAACGGTGGTA
TATCCAGTGATTTTTTTCTCCATTTTAGCTTCCTTAGCTCCTGAAAATCTCGATAACTCAAAAAATACGC
CCGGTAGTGATCTTATTTCATTATGGTGAAAGTTGGAACCTCTTACGTGCCGATCAACGTCTCATTTTCG
CCAAAAGTTGGCCCAGGGCTTCCCGGTATCAACAGGGACACCAGGATTTATTTATTCTGCGAAGTGATCT
TCCGTCACAGGTATTTATTCGCGATAAGCTCATGGAGCGGCGTAACCGTCGCACAGGAAGGACAGAGAAA
GCGCGGATCTGGGAAGTGACGGACAGAACGGTCAGGACCTGGATTGGGGAGGCGGTTGCCGCCGCTGCTG
CTGACGGTGTGACGTTCTCTGTTCCGGTCACACCACATACGTTCCGCCATTCCTATGCGATGCACATGCT
GTATGCCGGTATACCGCTGAAAGTTCTGCAAAGCCTGATGGGACATAAGTCCATCAGTTCAACGGAAGTC
TACACGAAGGTTTTTGCGCTGGATGTGGCTGCCCGGCACCGGGTGCAGTTTGCGATGCCGGAGTCTGATG
CGGTTGCGATGCTGAAACAATTATCCTGAGAATAAATGCCTTGGCCTTTATATGGAAATGTGGAACTGAG
TGGATATGCTGTTTTTGTCTGTTAAACAGAGAAGCTGGCTGTTATCCACTGAGAAGCGAACGAAACAGTC
GGGAAAATCTCCCATTATCGTAGAGATCCGCATTATTAATCTCAGGAGCCTGTGTAGCGTTTATAGGAAG
TAGTGTTCTGTCATGATGCCTGCAAGCGGTAACGAAAACGATTTGAATATGCCTTCAGGAACAATAGAAA
TCTTCGTGCGGTGTTACGTTGAAGTGGAGCGGATTATGTCAGCAATGGACAGAACAACCTAATGAACACA
GAACCATGATGTGGTCTGTCCTTTTACAGCCAGTAGTGCTCGCCGCAGTCGAGCGACAGGGCGAAGCCCG
TTTAAACGGGGTGGGCGAAGAACTCCAGCATGAGATCCCCGCGCTGGAGGATCATCCAGCCGGCGTCCCG
GAAAACGATTCCGAAGCCCAACCTTTCATAGAAGGCGGCGGTGGAATCGAAATCTCGTGATGGCAGGTTG
GGCGTCGCTTGGTCGGTCATTTCGAACCCCAGAGTCCCGCTCAGAAGAACTCGTCAAGAAGGCGATAGAA
GGCGATGCGCTGCGAATCGGGAGCGGCGATACCGTAAAGCACGAGGAAGCGGTCAGCCCATTCGCCGCCA
AGCTCTTCAGCAATATCACGGGTAGCCAACGCTATGTCCTGATAGCGGTCCGCCACACCCAGCCGGCCAC
AGTCGATGAATCCAGAAAAGCGGCCATTTTCCACCATGATATTCGGCAAGCAGGCATCGCCATGGGTCAC
GACGAGATCCTCGCCGTCGGGCATCCGCGCCTTGAGCCTGGCGAACAGTTCGGCTGGCGCGAGCCCCTGA
TGCTCTTCGTCCAGATCATCCTGATCGACAAGACCGGCTTCCATCCGAGTACGTGCTCGCTCGATGCGAT
GTTTCGCTTGGTGGTCGAATGGGCAGGTAGCCGGATCAAGCGTATGCAGCCGCCGCATTGCATCAGCCAT
GATGGATACTTTCTCGGCAGGAGCAAGGTGAGATGACAGGAGATCCTGCCCCGGCACTTCGCCCAATAGC
AGCCAGTCCCTTCCCGCTTCAGTGACAACGTCGAGCACAGCTGCGCAAGGAACGCCCGTCGTGGCCAGCC
ACGATAGCCGCGCTGCCTCGTCTTGGAGTTCATTCAGGGCACCGGACAGGTCGGTCTTGACAAAAAGAAC
CGGGCGCCCCTGCGCTGACAGCCGGAACACGGCGGCATCAGAGCAGCCGATTGTCTGTTGTGCCCAGTCA
TAGCCGAATAGCCTCTCCACCCAAGCGGCCGGAGAACCTGCGTGCAATCCATCTTGTTCAATCATGCGAA
ACGATCCTCATCCTGTCTCTTGATCAGATCTTGATCCCCTGCGCCATCAGATCCTTGGCGGCAAGAAAGC
CATCCAGTTTACTTTGCAGGGCTTCCCAACCTTACCAGAGGGCGCCCCAGCTGGCAATTCCGGTTCGCTT
GCTGTCCATAAAACCGCCCAGTCTAGCTATCGCCATGTAAGCCCACTGCAAGCTACCTGCTTTCTCTTTG
CGCTTGCGTTTTCCCTTGTCCAGATAGCCCAGTAGCTGACATTCATCCGGGGTCAGCACCGTTTCTGCGG
ACTGGCTTTCTACGTGTTCCGCTTCCTTTAGCAGCCCTTGCGCCCTGAGTGCTTGCGGCAGCGTGAAGCT
TTAATTAAATCTTCCGCTGCATAACCCTGCTTCGGGGTCATTATAGCGATTTTTTCGGTATATCCATCCT
TTTTCGCACGATATACAGGATTTTGCCAAAGGGTTCGTGTAGACTTTCCTTGGTGTATCCAACGGCGTCA
GCCGGGCAGGATAGGTGAAGTAGGCCCACCCGCGAGCGGGTGTTCCTTCTTCACTGTCCCTTATTCGCAC
CTGGCGGTGCTCAACGGGAATCCTGCTCTGCGAGGCTGGCCGGCTACCGCCGGCGTAACAGATGAGGGCA
AGCGGATGGCTGATGAAACCAAGCCAACCAGGAAGGGCAGCCCACCTATCAAGGTGTACTGCCTTCCAGA
CGAACGAAGAGCGATTGAGGAAAAGGCGGCGGCGGCCGGCATGAGCCTGTCGGCCTACCTGCTGGCCGTC
GGCCAGGGCTACAAAATCACGGGCGTCGTGGACTATGAGCACGTCCGCGAGCTGGCCCGCATCAATGGCG
ACCTGGGCCGCCTGGGCGGCCTGCTGAAACTCTGGCTCACCGACGACCCGCGCACGGCGCGGTTCGGTGA
TGCCACGATCCTCGCCCTGCTGGCGAAGATCGAAGAGAAGCAGGACGAGCTTGGCAAGGTCATGATGGGC
GTGGTCCGCCCGAGGGCAGAGCCATGACTTTTTTAGCCGCTAAAACGGCCGGGGGGTGCGCGTGATTGCC
AAGCACGTCCCCATGCGCTCCATCAAGAAGAGGCACTTCGAGCTGTAAGTACATCACCGACGAGCAAGGC
AAGACGATCGTTTTTGATAAATAACGATCAAAGACTAATATTACTTATTCTCAAAAATTTTTTTTTAGGT
ATACTGACAACTAAAGCGATAAACTAATTATTAGATTATCTGGTTAAAGTTAGTACTCTTTTTGATAGTA
ACACTGTGCAAGTGACAGCCGTACAACGAACTTCCATTCTATGTCAAAAAAGAGCAATTGGTCCGCTCGT
TAGGCTCATGTCCTAAAGGTTGTAGGTTCGAGTCCTACTTTTGACAGTTTTAAGATACTACATTTTATTA
TTTACAGTCAAGACTTAACGTTTTAATCTCAAGTTTTTTAAATCACAATCAACATATTGTCAAAAAGCTT
GTAGCTCAGCTGGTTAGAGCATACGCCTGATAAGCGTAAGGTCAGTAGTTCAAGTCTACTTAAGCTTATT
TATTTTTGTTTTTAACCTGAAATCTATGATCTCAAGAGTGCCTTAAAATAGACAGACTTAAATACTTAAT
AACTAGTGGGAATTCCTAGTAATGTCTTATTTAATTAAAGTATTTAAATTAATTATTTAAATACTTTTTA
TCTAATTTCGAACTTTGCACTAAAAGGAGTATGCCTATACTTGCTGTACAAAAAAATCTAAATTATTAAA
AACTATGTTAAGTACCCCCTTAGAACAATTTCAAATTATTTTATTATTTTCTATTAAATTGTTTTGCTTT
GATTTTTCAATTACTAATTTAGTATTAGTAAATATGTTAGTTTTAATTTTTTTTGCTGCTATTGTTTATT
TTTTTAGCTCAAATTTTAATTACTTAAATGAAACTAGTTTTTTTTTTATTCCAAATGCATGACAAGTGTT
AGTTGAAACTTTATATGAAGCTTCGTTACAATTGTTATTCGACAATATTAACAAAGATGGAGAAAAATAT
TTTCCATTTATTTCTGTTATTTTTACTTTTGTTTTATTTAGTAATTTAATTGGACTAATCCCATATAGTT
TCACAACAACAAGTCATCTTATTGTTACTTTTACTTTATCTTTTTCTATCTTTATTGGTATAAATATAAT
TTGTATCCAAAGACATAAATTCCATATGATGTCGTTATTCATTCCATCAAATACTTCTTTTGGTTTAGCA
TTGTTGTTAGTTCCTATCGAGCTTATATCATATATTTTTAGACCCATTAGTTTAGGTGTTCGACTATTTG
CAAATTTAATGGCAGGACACACATTATTAAAAGTGATTGTTGGCTTTTCTTGGAGTATGTTGTTATTAGA
AGATTTATTGGCAGTTTTTCATGTTTTACCTTTATTAATTTTAGTACTATTAATGGGCTTAGAATTAGGT
GTTGCTTTAATTCAAGCCTATGTTTTTACTATTTTAACTTGTATTTATCTTAACGACGCTATTAATTTAC
ATTAAAAAGCGATGTTAAGATTTTGGCGAATATAACTCAGTTAGGTTAGAGTATTAGGTTGTGATCCTAA
ATGTCATGGGTTCGAATCCCATTATCCGCCTTTATATTGAATCTTTTTTAACACATTAAATGGATACCTC
AACGTTAAAATCACAAAGAACGTTTATAAAACGAAATATTATAACGAGTAAATTTGCGTAGAATTATAAT
TTTTCTAATCGGAAAAGAGTTTTGAAGAATTTAAACAAATTTTAAAATTATTAAAATTTTTTTTAAACTA
GTGAACTGAATCATCTAAGTAACTAGAAAAAAAATCAACCGAGAAACCGTTAGTAGTGGCGAACAAAAGC
GGTATAGACTATTTTTAAAACGAATAAAAAATTTGTTTAAAATTAAATGCCAAAGAAGGTAACATAATCT
AGCATGTAGCCCTGTAAAATAAGTTTTAGATTTTAAAAATATAAAGTAAAATGGTACACGTCATGTATTA
TTTTAATATTGGGGTCCCACCCTCAAAGTCTAAAAAATTTTAACGATTGATAGCGAATAAGTACCGTAAG
GGAAAGGTGAAAAAGTATTTTTGAATTTGAAAAGAACTTGAAATTTAATGTTTATAATCAGTTGTAGCTT
ATTTTAAAAGTGACAGCGTTCCTTTTGCATAATGAATCAATGAGTTTATATCAATGGCAAGCTTAAACTG
TTATAAGTGTAGGCTAAAAAAAATTAAGTTTTAAATTGCAAAAAATAAAAAAAATAAAATATGCTTATTC
AAACATTGTTTTGATAATCAAAAAAAATTTTATTCTCAGTCTTTGATATAAGACCCGAAACTAAGTGATC
TAACCATGAACAGGCTGAATTTAAAGCGGTAACGCTTATTGGAGGGCCGAACTCGTGTATGTAGAAAAAT
ACTGAGATGATTTGTGGTTAGGGGTGAAAGGCCAATCAAACTTAGAGATAGCTGGTTTTCTGCGAAATCT
ATTTAAGTAGAGCGTTTAAAATTCTTTGTTTTAAGGTAGAGCACTCGATAAATAAAGGGGACGTAAAGTT
TTACTGCATTTAATGAAACTCCGAATATAAAAGTAAAAGATTTTAAGCAGACAGACTATGAGTGCTAAGA
TTCATAGTCAAAAGGGAAACAGCCCAGATTATTTGTTAAGGCCCTCAAAAATAATTAAGTGAAAAAGAAA
GTAAAAAAATTTTAACAATCTATAGGTAGGCTTGGAAGCAGCCATCCTTTAAAGAAAGCGTAACAGCTCA
CTGGTTTAGTTTTTTAGCATCGAAAATGTACAGGGACTAAAATTATTTGCCGAAACAATAAATTTAAATC
AGTTTAGATTTAAATGGTAGCAGAACGTTTTGTAAATTTAAGAAAATTTATAGTTATATAAATTGGAAAA
ATCAAAAATGAAAATATTGATATGAGTAGCGAAAAACAGTGTGACTATTAAGCATTGGTCACCTTAAGTT
CAAGGTTTTTAAGGAAAGGCTAATCCTCCTTAAGTTAATCGGTCCCTAAGATGACAACGAAAGTTATAGT
TGATGGGTAATAATTTTTTTTTATTATATTTTAAAGTGACAAAATATAAATTTAATTTTTAATTTTGATT
TTAATTAAAAGTTTTTTAATATTTTCGAGAAACAGCTTAAAATAATACCGTACCGTAAACCGACACAGGT
GAACAAATTTAGTAAATTAAGGTGCTTGAGTTAATTGTACCAAAGGAACTCGGCAAAATGACTCCGTAAC
TTCGGGATAAGGAGTAGCTTTTCTAGGTTAAACCCTTAAAAAGCTGGCACAAAATCGAGGACAGCGACTG
TTTAATAAAAACACAGGTCTCTGCGAATTTGAAAAAAGAAGTATAGAGACTGACGCCTGCCCGGTGCTGC
AAGATTAAGAGAAAAAGTTTTGGCTTTGACTTTAACTCCCAGTAAACGGCGGCTGTAACTCTGACGGTCC
AAAGGTAGCGAAATTCCTTGGCATTTAATTGGTGTCCTGCATGAATGGCGTAACGACTGTCCTACTGTCT
CTGGTACAATCTCAGTGAAATTGAAATGTCTGTGAAGATGCAGACTACTTGCGGCTAGACGGAAAGACCC
TGTGCACCTTTACTATAGTTATGAATTGTAATAAATTTTTTTTTTGTGTAGAATATGTGGTAAGTTTTTA
TTAGACCGTAACGTAAGTTATCTGTTTAAACATCAATGAAATACCACTCTTAAAAATTTTTGTTACTCAT
GATTTCAAAACAGTTCATAATGGGTAGTTTGACTGGGGCGGTCGCCTCCTAAAGAGTAACGGAGGCGTAC
GAAGGTAAGCTCAAATTGAAAAAACTCAATTGAAGAGCATAATAGTATATTGCTTGCTTGACTGAAAGAT
TGACAAATCGAACAGGGACGAAAGTCGGTTATAGTGATCCGGTGATTCTGAGTGGAAAAGATCATCGCTC
AACGGATAAAAGGTACGCCAGGGATAACAGGCTAATCAATCTTTAGAGACCCTATCGATGGATTGGTTTG
GCACCTCGATGTTGGATTATCGCATCCTGGAGCTGTAAGTGGTTCCAAGGGTTTGGCTGTTCGCCAAGAA
AGGCGGTACATGATCTGAGTTTAGAACGTTGTAAAACAGTTTGGTCCCTATCTACCGTAAGTGTTAAAAA
TTGAAAGGAGTAAACCCTAGTACGAGAGGACCGGGAAAAGTGAATCTCTGGTAAATCGATTGTTATAGTA
ATAGCATTGTCGAGTAGCTATATTCATAATAGATAATTGTTGAAAGCATTTAAACAAGAAACTAACCTTG
AAAATAATTTTTAAAAAGCCGTAATAGATTATTACGTAATAGGCTTAATGTGTACGAATTGTAAAATTTT
TAGCTAATAAGTACTAAAATCTAAATTGTGTAAGATTCTATTTAATTTTTTCAAATAAAAAATTAAAAGT
CAATTACTTTAAATTGACAAACACTATTTGTTTTAAAGAACAATAAAAATACGTAAGATTTAATGTTAAG
TAAATTTAAAATTTTATAAATTATTTTAAATCTCTAGAAATGAGTTTGATCCTGGCTCAGGGTGAACGCT
AATAATATGCTTTACACATGCGAGTTGAACGAGAATTTTTTTCGTAGCGAACGGGTGAGGAACGCGCAAA
TCTATTTATATCTACCTTTTAATTTAAGATAAACTATACCTATTAACAGTTTTAACTGTTTTTAGGGTAA
AATTATTTTTAATTTGTAGTAATATTAAATAAACATATAAAGATTATTTGATAATCGTTAAAAGATGAGT
TTGTGTAAGATTAGGTTGTTGGTAGAAATAATAGTTTACCAAGCCTTTGATCTTTAGTTGGTCTGAGAGG
ACGTTCAACCACACTGGAACTGAGACAAGGTCCAGGCTAATTTTTTGGCCAGCAGTGAGGAATATTGGAC
AATGAACGAAAGTTTGATCCAGCAATATTATGTGAATGATAGACGGCTAATTTTTGGTTGTAAAGTTCTT
TCGTTAAAAATGATAATGACGTTATTTAAAGAAGTTTTAGTCCCGGCTAATCTCGTGCCAGCAGCCGCGG
TAATACGGGAGGGGCAAGCGTTATCCGAAATTACTGGGCGTAAAGAGTCCGTAGATTGTAATATAAGTTA
TATGTTAAAATTTAAAGCTTAACTTTAAAAAAATATACAATACTGTTTTACTTGAGTTTTATATGGAAGA
GTAGAATTTCATGTTAAGGAGTAAATTCTAAAAATACATGAAGGAATATCATTAGCGAAGGCGACTCTTT
AGTACAAACTGACATTGAGGGACGAAAGTGTAGGGAGCAAACAGGATTAGATACCCTGGTAGTCTACACT
GTAAATTCTGAGTGCTGTAATTTAAAATAAAAATTTTAGATTTTTTAAGCTAACGCCATAAGCATTCCGC
CTGAGGAGTACGATCGCAAGATTGGAACTCAAAGGAATTGACGGGAGCCTACAACGAGTGGTGGAGCATG
TGGTTTAATGCGATAATCCGCGCAAAACCTTACCAACCCTTGACATATTAAAAAATAATTTTAATTGACA
AAAATTGTTTTGCTATTAGTTAAAAACTAATATATTTTTACTACAGGTGTTGCACGACTGTCGTCAGTTC
GTGTCGTGAGATGTTTGGTTCATTCCTTTAAACGAGCGTAACTCTTATTTTTAAAAATTTACTTCTGATT
TTTGATTTTTATCAAAAATCCTGCTTTAAAAAGACTGTTTGTTAAAAAATACTTTAAAGGAAGGTGAGAA
TTAAGTCAAGTCACTGTGGCCCTTATGGGTTGGGCTACACACGTGCTACAATGAAAATGACAAAAAGTAA
CAAAAAAATTTTAGTTAATCTTTAAAAATTTTCTTAGTTCGGATTGTAAGCTGCAACTCGTTTACATGAA
GATGGAATCACAAGTAATCGCAAATCAGAACGTTGCGGTGAATACGTACCTTGGCTTTGTACACACCGCC
CGTCACATGCAGAAAGTTAGTTTTACTTGAAAATTAGTTTTTTTGATTTTTGATGTTAAAAATCAAAAAA
ACTAATTCATTGAAAAATTAACAATTTGAATGAAGTCGTAACAAGGTAGCTGTACGGGAACGTGTAGCTG
GAACAAGTGAAATAGTTCAGTTGGTTAGAACGTTGGAATCATAATCCAAATGTCGGGGGTTCAAATCCCT
CTTTCATTACTAAAATATTTAAATCTTATGATAGTTAATTTATTTTTTTATTTCTTTTCTTTTGTATTAA
TAACAAGTTCTTTAATGACTGTTTTTAGTCAAAATTCAATATATTCTGTTTTATTTTTAGTTTTAAGTTT
CGTTTCTTCATCTAGTATCTTATTTTTATTAGAATGTGAATATGTTTCACTAATTTTTATCATTATTTAT
GTGGGTGCTATTGCTGTTTTATTTTTGTTCGTAGTGATGATGTTAGATATAAAAACAATTTCTTTAGTAA
AAGATTCTTTAAAGTATTTTCCCTTTGGAAGCTTTATAGGTATTGCTTTTTTAATTGAAATTTTATTAGT
GGTTCCTAGTACTTTTGAAGCTATAAATCCTTACAACATTAGTTTTTTATGTAATTTTCATTTAGACTGA
TTTAATAAATTAGATTATTTTACTGAGATTATATCAGTAGGTCATTTATTATATACTGACTATCTTATAC
AATTTTTGCTTTCAGGTAACATTTTATTAATGGCAACAATTGGCCCAGTTACTTTAGTTTTAATTAGATC
TATTAAGACTACTAAAAAACAAATTACTTTTAAGCAACTTTCACGTACTTATAATTCTGTTTTATATATT
TAATTTATTTCATAAATTTATATACGCTAATTTTTAAACTTTTTAACGCTCTAAAAGCGTTTTTAAAAGT
TAGTAATTTCACCAGTATAGAATCAAGTTTGTTTGAGCTAATAAGAATATGATTTTTATAATACAATGTG
ACAGCCCGGCACTTTGGCAAACTTATTTACCTGACCCTGCTAGTATTACTATGGAAGGTATTTTAATCTT
TAACAAACATTTACTGTTTTTATTGACTGTAATCGTTTTGTTTGTTGGTTGGTTATTGTTTTATACTATA
TATTATTTCATAGAATATAACAATAAATTTAGTTCGAAATTTGTTCACTCAAAAGAATTAGAAATCGTAT
GGACATCTATTCCAGCTTTAATACTTTTAATTTTATCGACTCCTTCTTTCACTCTATTGTATGCTATGGA
TGAAATTTCAGAGCCTGAATTAACTTTAAAAATTTTAGGTCACCAATGGTTTTGAAGTTATGAAATTTCG
GAATTTAATTCTTGTCAAAAGCAAGAGCAAAGTCTGAAATATGTTTGTTATATGATGGTTTTAGATGGAT
TACCTACAACTAAACAAGGTTATTTTCGACTATTAGAAACTAATAAAAGAGTTATTTTACCAACTAACAC
GCATCTACGACTTTTAGTAAGTGCTGCTGATGTATTACATAGTTGAACAGTACCATCATTTGGTTTAAAA
GTAGATGCTTGCCCAGGTCGATTAAACCAAGTAAATTTATTCATCAAACGTATTGGCGTTTTTTTCGGCC
AGTGTAGTGAAATTTGTGGTGTAAACCATGGTTTTATGCCAATAGTTATCGTTTCATTACCAACTGTGCA
ATTTCACCATTATATAATGACTAAACTAGAATTGAATTAAGTTTATCGTTTAGTTTTATAATAATATTTT
AAGATTTTTTACCAAATTCATTGTATTTTCTAGGTTAAAAATCCTAGACTATAAGATGTATATCAAATTT
AATTTTTTTTTTATCAATACTTTAGAAAATTCTATTCAATCGAGAGAACTATATTCCACTCTTTTTTCGG
AGACTTTATTAAAAAATGAAAGATAAAATTCGTTTTAAGTATTTAAAAACAAGACACAGTTGGCATTTAG
TAGACCCTAGTCCTTGGCCATTGGTTGCATCTTTAGGTGCTTTTTTCATGACTTCAGGAACTGTGTTATA
TATGAATAAATTTTTAGGAGGAGGCCAATTAGCTTTAGTTGGTTTTTTTGTTCTTCTATATGTAATGTAT
ACTTGATGGCGAGATATCATACGAGAAGCTACTTTTGAAGATCAACACACTGTTTCAGTTCAACGAGGTC
TAAGATTAGGAATGATTTTATTTATCGTTTCAGAAGTGATGTTTTTCTTTGCATTTTTTTGAGCTTTTTT
TCATTCTAGTTTATCACCAGTTTTTAATTTAGGAGGAGTATGGCCTCCAGAAGCAATACAAACAATTCAA
ACTTCAGGAATTCCTTTAACCAACACTTTTTTTCTTTTAAGTTCTGGAGCTACCGTTACTTGAGCTCATC
ATGCTATAATAGTAAGAGCAAAAAAACAAGCAATTATTGGATTACTGTTTACTATATTTCTTGCAACAAT
TTTTACATTGTTACAGGGAATGGAATACGTAGAGGCACCGTTTAATATTAATGACAGTGTTTTTGGTTCT
TGCTTTTATATGGCTACGGGTTTTCATGGGTTTCACGTTTTTATCGGTACTTGTTGTTTAATTGTTTCTC
TTTTAAGAATTGTTTATAATCACTTTACTTCAACACATCATTTCGGTTTTGAGTCTGCAGCATGGTATTG
GCATTTTGTTGATGTTGTTTGGCTATTTTTATTTATTACTGTGTATTGGTGAGGAGGTATTCATTAATTA
TATAGCATAGTTAATATTTTATTGTTTATTAGGTTTTTTGAACTTAAGTTAATATACAGAGGTAATTAAC
TCAATTGGTAGAGTGTTTCGCTTACAACGAAAAAGTTAACGGTTCAAGCCCGTTATTGCCTTTTTACTAT
TTGTTTTTCAGAAAGTTTATAAGAAAGAAAAATACTAAAAATAAGTAATTAAAAAAAACATTAATTCGTA
CGTTTTTTAGGAAAATAGTTCAGTTGGTAGAACAGTGGTTTTCAAAACCAAAGGTCAAGAGTTCAAATCC
CTTTTTTCCTGTAATTATTTTTTTCATCCTATAGCAAATGCTGAAGCTTCATTTTTAATCAGTCTAATAG
GATGTAGATACGGTTTTCAAGCTTTTTTATTCATGTAAGCTAAAAAAATTTCAATTTATAAATGTTAATA
TTTAAAGAAATACAACTTTTACCTGAAATTTTTTTAGGTATTTCTATAATTTATTTGATTATCCATGGAA
CTTTTATATCAGTTAATAACAAATATTTATTAATTCAAAATTCTGTATTATATTTAAGTGTTTTAATTAT
CAGTTTGTTTTGTTTTTTATTAATAAATAATACTATAGAGTGTAACGACTTTCAAATTTTCAACAATACT
ATTATTATTGATTACTTAGGAAGCTTTTCTAAAATCTTAATTGCTATAGTATCCATTTTTTGTTTTTTGA
TGATTCAACGGTATTTAACTGTACAAAAAATCAATTACTTTGAATACAGTGTATTGATTCTATTTGCTTT
ATTAGGTATTTTTTTCATTTGCTCTTCAAACGATTTGATTACTGCGTACCTAGCAATCGAATTACAAAGT
TTATCTTTTTATATAATGGCAGCACTAAAAAAAGATTCTGCATTCTCTGTAGATGCCGGTTTAAAGTATT
TTATTTTAGGCGCTTTTTCATCCAGTTTGTTTCTATTTGGCTCTTCTATTTTGTATGGGGTAAGTGGAAC
TACTAATTTTGAAGATTTAAAAAACCTATTTTTTTGAGTATATTCAAGTTATGATTGCACACAGGATGCT
AGTGATTATACTTTTGTCAAAGATGTTTTTATAAATGGAGGTTTAATTCAATTTGCTTTGTCATTTATCT
TTGTAAGTCTTTTGTTCAAATTAGCAATAGCTCCTTTTCATTTATGATCTATTGACGTGTATGAGGGTTC
TCCTTCTAGCTCCACCTTTTTTTTTGCAGTCGTTCCTAAATTAGCTATCTTCATTTTGCTGGTTAGAATT
TTTTACTCAAGTTTCTTCGAATATACTGCTAAATGGCGATATTATATCGTTATTTTAGCTGTGTTAACAA
TAGTGGTTGGTTCTTTCGCGGGGTTAGAGCAGAAAAAATTAAAAAGTCTTTTAGCATATAGTTCAATTAG
TCATATGGGTTATACGTTAATTGCTTTCAGTACAGGAACTTTTGAAGGCTTGCAAATGTTATTTTGTTAT
CTTTTCTTGTATATGATTGCAGGTTTATGTATTTGATCTATTTTTTTAATGCTGCAATTGAAATATAAAT
ATGTTAAAAAACAAAATAAAGATTTAGCTGATTTAAGTTCACTAAGCAAATCTAACAATATTTTAGCTTT
ATTCTTCAGTACTGTTTTACTATCTATTGCAGGACTTCCTCCAATGGTTGGGTTTTTAGTTAAAATTGGT
ATTTTTTTAGTATCAATTGAGGTATCTATGTATTTTGTTTCAATTGTTAGTATTCTATGTAGCGTAATTT
CTACGTTTTATTATATTCGAATAGTGAAAATTATGTTTTTCGAAAATTCTACAGCAGGTAAATTATATCA
GCCAATTAAGTCACATATTTCAATAGTCATAGTTTGTTTATTTTATTTTTTACTTTTTTTATTTATAAAT
CCAACGTTAATTTATTTATTTTCATATAAAATAACTTTACTTTTAACTATGACAATGATGTAAGTTTATA
GTTGAAAAAAGGTATTAAAAGGCTGAATAACATAATTTGGTTAATGTATTAGATTGCAAATCTTTTAATA
TCGGTTCAAGTCCGGTTTTAGCCTTTATTTTTAGCATTTTTAGCTCAGTCGGATAGAGCAACAGCCTTCT
AAGCTGATGGACATAGGTTCAAGTCCTATAAAATGTTAATGTTAGATTTTTTTTTATTAAATGTTACAAA
TTTATTAATTCTTATTTTAGTATTGCCTTTAATTGGAACTTTTTTGTTGTTATTTGTGCCTTCTTCAAAT
CATTCAGCATTGAAAGCTATAGCTTTAAACACCTCTTGTTTTTTATACGTAATTTCTTTATTTTTATGGG
TATTTTTTAACAAATCTATAGGTTCTTTCCAATTTGTAAGTAAATTATTGTGAATTCCTTTTTTAAATCT
TAATTTTAGTTTAGGTATTGACGGCATTTCATTATTTTTCATTCTTTTGACTACACTATTAATTTTTTTA
TGTATATTGATAAGTTGAAATAGTGTTAAAACAAATATAAAGGAATTTTTGATTGCTTTTTTAGTAATGG
AATTTTTTTTAATTGGAGTTTTTTCGATTTTAGATTTATTATTGTTTTATATTTACTTTGAAAGTGTATT
GATTCCAATGTATTTAATCGTGGGTATTTGAGGGTCTAGAGAAAGAAAAATTAGAGCAGCTTATTTTTTT
TTTCTATATACGCTATTAGGTTCTGTGCTGATGTTGTTGTCGATTTTATATATTTATTATCAAGTAGGAA
CTACTGATTATGAAGTGTTATTAACTTTTATTTTTTCGAAAACGGAACAAAAATTTTTATGACTTTCTTT
TTTTGGGTCTTTTGCTACTAAGGTTCCTATGGTACCTGTTCACTTATGGTTGCCAGAAGCTCACGTAGAA
GCTCCTACTGCAGGCTCTGTTATTTTAGCCGGAGTGCTATTAAAACTAGGAACTTATGGTTTTTTACGTT
TCTCATTCCCATTATTTCCAGAAGCGTCTTTTTATTTTGCTCCGATCGTATACTTATTGTCTGTTGTTGG
TATTGTGTATACGTCTTTTACCGCTATTCGTCAAACTGATTTTAAACGAATCATTGCCTATACTTCAGTA
GCACATATGAACCTTGTAATGGTAGGTCTTTTTAGTTTTAACACGATTGGTTTAGAAGGAGCTATTTTAC
AAAGTTTAAGTCATGGTTTCGTTGCCAGTGCATTATTTTTAATTATTGGAGTCGTTTACGAAAGACACCA
TACTAGAATGGTTAAATATTATGGAGGTTTAGTTCACGTAATGCCTTTATACACTTTTATTTTCTTATTC
TTCACGATGTCAAATATTGGTTTGCCGGGAACGGGCAGTTTTGTAGGAGAGTTCTTGATTTTAGTAGGCT
CTTTTAAAACCAATACCAGCGCTACTTTTATTAGTGCTACGGGTATGATTATTGGTGGCTGTTACTCATT
ATGGTTATTTAATAGAATTTCATACGGTAACTTAAAAACCCAATACCTTAAAGATTATATTGATATCAAC
AAACGAGAATTTTTTATTTTTTTACCACTGATTTTTGGAACTATTGCAATTGGGCTATACCCAGAAATCT
TTTTAAATTCAATGCATATGAGTGTTAATATGTTAGTTGAAATTACTCACATCTATACATTATAAATGGT
ATATATTTTAGAAACCGAGCTGCCAGAAGACAAATCAATCTATTTTTCTTTAACGAAAGTTTTTGGAATC
GGCAAATTTCAGTCACTTTTGATTTGTAAAAGATTAGGACTATCATCTAATTGTAAGTTATCTAAGTTAA
CATCAGATCAAACAATAAAATTAGTTAAATCTATAGAAAATGCAAATTTAGTTATTAACAGTAATTTAAG
AAAATCTAAAACTATCTTACTTAAAAAACTAATTCAAATTAAAACATATAAAGGAATTCGTAGATTGCGT
GGTTTACCCGTTAGAGGTCAACGGACTCATACTAATGCTAAAACAGCTTCTCGAACCCGTTAAAAATTTA
AAATCTCAAATGTCCTAGGAATTTTCCTATAATTTGTAGTTAAAATACAGGCAAATTCTTTTAAGTAGTT
GTTCATAAACTTCAGGAGAAACTTTTTCAAAGATTCTATTTTAACTATTGCGTACAAATATCACAAAGTT
TATGTTTATTATTTTATCTATTTATTCCAAAAATTCAAATTCATTAACAAATTTTTTAAGATTTTTTTAT
AAACTTAAAACAAATAAAACCTTGAAAATAAAGTTTTTTTCTGTGCAATCACCAAAGAATACGAAATTTT
CTTTTTTCTCGGTGTTACAATCACCTCATGTAAATAAAAAGTCTCAAGAACAATTTGAATATCACATGTA
CTGCAAACAGTTAAAAGTTCATGTGTCTCAATTGGAAAAATTTTTATTTATTTGAAAAATTGTTAAAACT
AGATTATTTTTTGATATCAAAATAGAAACACATTTTTTGTTAAATAACAAGTTATATAATTATAGTTTGC
TTACTAAGACAGATTATGACAAGTTTATATATAAGTTTTTTAAAAAAAAAATCTGTTATTTACCAAAAGC
ATGTAAGTGAAACTTTTTAAACTATCAACAAAAGAATCAGCTAAGTTTGACTAATTTAACAGGGCAAACA
TTTCTGAAATTATTAGATATTCACGGTGAGATTTTACTAAAAAATCGTTTCAAGTTTAAAACTGATTCTG
GTTATTTTAATACAGTCAGTGATAGCCGTATGCTTGGGAATATATAAGATGATTTTAATGCAAAAAAAGT
TAACCATTTCCATATAAATTATTTAAAACAAAGATAACGGTTTAGATAGCTCAGTCGGTAGAGCAAAGGA
CTGAAAATCCTTGTGTCGGCAGTTCAAGCCTGTCTCTAAACATATTAACACTTTTTTATGAAAAACACTT
TATGAAATATATCAGCTGATTTAAAAAACAGCCAGATTTCTCGAAGAAATTTTATGTATCAACAAAAAAC
AAAACTAATTATTGCTTTTTTAGATATTCTTTGGGATGAAGGTTTTATATTAGGCTACAAAATTTATAGC
GCAGATTCAAACATATTAAAAATTTTTTTGAAATATAAAAATGGAAACCCTGTCATAAATTCAGTAAAAC
CGATTTCTAAGCCTAGTCAACAAATTTATTATTCTGTGTCACAGTTATGAAAACTTGATTCAAAAAAAAA
TCTTATAATATTAACTACCTCAAAAGGCTTAATGACAGTTAATGAATGCAAGCGAGCTCAAATAGGCGGG
AAACCTTTATTCATAATTAGATAAAAATGAATTATATTACAAAAAGACACATAATTAAAATCCCAACAGA
TATTTCGGTATATTATTGTATTACTAATCATATTGTTATTTTTGAAAACTCCTTTATTCGAAAAGTATTA
CGACTAAAAACGAGATTAATTTTTGAAAACGACAAAAAAATACTTAAAATAACCCGAGAGTCATTATCTA
GCATTTCAAATAACGAAAAAAAAAAATTAAAAGCCATACAGGCAACTCAAGTCGCTTTAATCAAACAAAT
GCTTTTAGAAACTTCACTTTTTTCTTGTAAAAAACTTAATCTTATTGGCGTAGGGTTTAGGGTGTCAGTT
TTAAACGTATTGGATTTTAACCTTTTATATTTTAAGTTAGGTTATAGCCATGCTATTTATTTTAAGGTTC
CAAAAGGTTTAAAGGTTTTTTGTCTTAAGTCCAATAAATTGTTTATAATAGGAAATTCTTATTTGTTTGT
AACTCAAATCGCTGCATTAATTAGGTCGTATAAAGCCCCGGAACCTTACAAAGGAAAAGGTATACTTTAT
GCGTCGGAAAAAGTAGTATTAAAAGAAGGTAAAAAAGTATAATAATGAAAGTTAACTTAATTAAAACTCG
AAACTACAAATTATTTAAATATAATTTATTAAAATTGCAAATTTATTCAAACGAATCCTCTTTCAATATC
TCCACTTTTTCAAATAACGTGTTAGAACAAATAGAGGCTTATTTAAAACAAGTATTAAAAATTATTTTCG
AATACCATATGTACCAGTTCAAAATTTTATTTATAGGCTTTCCTGTAGTATCAAAATTAAAACAAATGAG
ACTTATGCATTTTACGAATCATGATTTTATTTCAGAAAAATCGTGAATTAGTGGTATTTTTCGGAACCGG
TTTTCGATATTAACTTATTTAACGTTAATACAATCACAAAATTTTTCAAAAAATTTAAAGCTTCTACTAT
CGGTTAAAACAAAACCACATTTGGTAGTAGTTTTTAACCAAAAAGTAGAGACTAATGTAATCAATGAGTT
TTATAAGGCAGGAATTCCTATTCTATCTTTTAATTGCAAACCTTTGAATATGCCTAAAATAACTTATAAA
ACTTTAGGAAATTTTAAGTTTGTCGAGACAAACTTAAGAACAGCTTACTTTTTTTTATTTTATTCAATAC
TAAAAAGACCCCCGTTAACAAAAAAAAGACAGTTTGAGCGCAAGCCAATTAAATTTGATTATTAAATCAA
AACTATTCAACTATATTTTTAATAAAGATGAAGTTGTAAATATAAAGATCATCAAGAAAATAGTTATGAA
AACTTATCATCATATATTTCAAGAATTTTTAAACTATAAATGACAATATCTTATAATTGACGAGTTAACT
ATATTCATGAATCGTGCCCGCAGTATTTCATTAATGAAAATAATGAATTTTTGAACCACTACATCGATTA
CCGGCCTGTTCTGGCAGAGCTTAGGTCAAATCCCGCAATTGATTCTTATAACCACTACATCGAATACCAG
CCTGTTCTGGCAGAGCTTCAGACAAATCACACAATTGATTTAGCCAAGCAATCTTTAGCTTCAATTGGTA
AGAACGTTGGTGAACGAGATACTTTTATTTCTATGAAAGCAACTGAATATATTTATCCTTACGAAGTGCA
AGAAATGAATTGAATTGCAAAAAGGTTAGGTACTATTGAGCCCAGCCAAATAACGCCAGATATAATCAAG
AACTCGGACTTTATAGAACAGAGTATTGGGTCTCAAGTACGGGATCTTAAAATCGGAACAATATGAGGAT
ACGAAGAAGAGTTTTATCATCTAACGTATCATATGGGAAAATGTTTGCAAGATCTTACATGTTATCAATT
GGATATTTTGCAACAAATTGCGGACAGTAACGAAATGTTCGCGTTATTAACATTAGAACCAATATTTCTA
ACAAAAATTGGTGTCACTATTGTATTAAAAAATTGAATCGTTTTACATGCTCCAGGAATGTTCAATTTTG
TTTTAAACAAAGTTTACCAACTTAATCCTATTATAGAAGATAAGATAAATCGACAACTTACAGAATGTCC
ATTTTTTAACGTAGGGCCGGATGAAATTGTTGATAGTAATACTAAGTCGAACCTTAAGAAAATTTTAAAT
TTGCCGAAACAAGCTTAAGAACAGCTTACTTTTTTATTTTATTCAATACTAAAAAGACCCCCGTTAACAA
AAAAAAGACAGTTTGAGCGCAAGCCAATTAAATTTGATTATTAAATCAAAACTATTCAACTATATTTTTA
ATAAAGATGAAGTTGTAAATATAAAGATCATCAAGAAAATAGTTATGAAAACTTATCATCATATATTTCA
AAAATTTTTAAAGAATTAAACGATATCAAAGCAGAAAAAGTAACTAACAATGCAACAAACAAAGAAATAT
CAAATAAGTTTACAACAGCTATTGACAATTCTTAAATTACAAATGACACTTATCGAAGAATATTATCTCA
TGAAAAGAAAACTCATAAAAGATTTAAAGTAAAAGTTATATTTCTATAATTTTAACTCAACAAAATGTTA
CAGTTATGCTTTTTGGGTATTGTTTCTAAAATATTTATGCATTTTACAAAAAACCGGCGTAATAAGCCAT
TATATAAAAAATTCTTGCCGTTGAAAAAAAAGATCCAAAACAATGATAAGTTTATGAAATTTAATAAACA
AAAATGGCAAAAATTCCAACATTTAATATCTAAATTTAAAAGAAAAAGATTTTATGATCCTATTTCATAC
TTTCTATTTAATTTCAAAAATTTTTTTAGCAAAAAATTTAAATATAATTTGCAGAATAAACAAAGACTAA
GCCTTTTCTACGGTAACCTGAGAAAAAGTTATTTGAAAAAATTGGTAAAAGAGTCTTTAAAAGAGTCTAA
ACATATAAATTCACAAGCAACTGTTTTGCTTATTGAAAAGTTAGAAACTCGGTTAGATACTATATTATAC
CGTACACATTTTTGCCACAGCTTTAGAAGCGCAAAGCAATTGATATCTCACCAAAAAATGTATGTGAATA
ATAAGATTGTTAAACATAATTTTCATGCTTTGAAAAAAGGTGATATAATCACTTTAGATAAAAGTATTAC
AAATTTTGTCGCATCAAACATTTTAAAATCGGAAATGTGGCCAATACCTCCTAAACATTTTTATATAAAC
TATAGAACATTACAAATATTAATAATAGAAGATATCAAATACAGTAACTGCTTTTCATACTATCCTTTTT
GAATTGATTTCAACTCTTTTATTAGATTTTATGAAAAATAAATAAATAAATAAGTCCTCAAAACCGTCTT
CAGTAGCTCAAGGGTAGAGCGAGTGGCTGTTAACTACTAGGCTGTTGGTTCAAATCCAACCTGAAGAGAA
AACTTAGTTTAAAGTTAAATTGGAAATAATCGGGCTCGAACCGATAACTTTATGCTTGCAAAGCATACAC
TCTACCAATTGAGTTATATTCCCTTTTCAAGTTATTGCATAAACAGTTTGTAGCTGTTATTGATTAATTT
TTTGTTGTTTGTTAAATCTAGATTTGTAGTTGAAATTGATTTTGTATTTTTTATTATTTTTTTAGTTCTA
AATTTTTTCACTTCTATAAAATTTGGTATAACAGTGTTAATACTAAAATAATAAAAAAAAGATAAGGTTA
TTAAAAGTCCGAATACTTGTGCACCTAGTGTTAAAATATCAAATTGTGGAATAAAGTAAAGCTCGTTTGG
TGAAATTGGTAGACACGTCAGACTTAAAATCTGATTTTTATATAAAAAGTATCGGTTCAAGTCCGATAAC
GAGTAATTTTACCGTGATGCCAAAATGATGAAATTGGTAGACATACTAGGTTTAGGTTCTAGTTCTTTTT
ATAAAAGAGTAAGGGTTCAAGTCCCTTTTTTGGTAAACTATCAAAACAAATGCCTACTATTAATCAATTA
TGCCGGAGTAAAAGAAAAAAAAAGCAAATACGTAATAAAGTACCTGCATTAAACAATTGCCCACAAAAAA
AAGGAGTGTGCATTAAAGTCTTTTTAAGGACCCCTAAAAAACCAAACTCAGCATTGAGAAAATTGGCTAG
ACTTCGGTTAACTAATAATAAAAAAATAATGGCTTATATACCTGGTGAAGGTCATAACTTACAAGAGTAT
TCAACAGTTATAATAAGAGGTGGTCGTGTTAAAGATTTGCCTGGTATTAAATATCATTTAGTACGAGGTA
AATTAGATTTTAACGGGCTAAAAGGAAGAAAAACTTCACGTTCAAAATATGGCACAAAAAAACTAGTAAA
CAATAAATCATGAATAGAAAAATAATCAATCAATTATTGCTAAATGGTAAAGTAACTATTTCTGAAAAAA
TTTGAATTAAAAGTGTTAAGTTTTTTTATAAATCATTTACCAAAAACTATAAGAAATTTATTAATAGAGC
ATTAATAAATATGGCGCCTTTGCTTAAAGTAAAACAATTGAAACAAAAAAGAAAACGTTCTCGTTTAAAA
GAGTTTCCTTACATAGTGAAAGATAAAAATCGAATATCGTTAGCTTTAAAATTTTTTTTAACTAAAAAAA
AAAATAAAGCTGATGTAAAAATTCATAAAAAACTTTTAACTGAGTTACTCTCTTCAGCTAAAAATATGGG
AACAAACGTAACTAAAAAAAAAAGCTTGTATGAGTATGCTTTTGTAAAAAAAAAATATTTTTACTATAGG
TGATTCTAATAATAGTGCCGATTGTGTACGTTTAATAGGACTTGAACCTATAATCTTTGGGACCGAAATC
CAACGCTCTATCCAATTGAGCTATAAACGCAAAAAAATGATTCAACAACAAACAATTTTAAAAGTAGCAG
ATAATTCAGGTGCTAAAACCGTAAAATGTATCAAAGTTCTGAATGGCTTTAATAGACGTTTCGCTGTTTT
AGGAGATATTATAATAGTATCAATTCAAAAACTTCGTAATAAGGCACGATCAACATCTAAAGTACAAAAA
GGTGAAGTTCATAAGGCTGTTATAATTCGAACTAAAAAAAAAACAATAAAAAAAGATGGAACTGTTGTCT
TTTTCCAATCCAATGTAGTAAGTTTAATAAGCAAGCAAGGAAAACCTATTGCTTCCCGTATCATGGGACC
TATACCTAAAATTTTGAAAAAAAAGAAAAACCTCAAGCTCGCAACCCTTTCATCAGGCTTTATATAATAG
CACACTAATATGTTTTTTTTTAACTCATATCTTAACAACGTCGTTAAGCACGACTTAATAAATAAATTTT
TTTATACTAATTTAAAACAAATTCCTAAATTAGAAACAATTGTATTGAATTTTGGGTACCAAAATTCAAA
CTTCAAACACCTCATTTCAGGTCTGCTAGCCTTAGAACTTCTTTCATCAAAAAAAAGCAGGCTGACAAGA
TCTAAACATTTAAACGTATTTTTAAAAATTAAAAAAGGAAATCCTGTTGGATGTAAGATAGTTTTAAAAA
AAACTACAATGCACGTTTTTTATCTAAAATTGATAACTTCTGTTTTTCCAAAAATTAAGCATAATAAAAC
AGCACAATCTCAACAAAATGTTAAATCAGTCAAATCAATTTCAATCATAATAAAAAACCCTTTGCTATTT
TTAGAACTTGAAAGTCAGTATCAATTTTTTAAAGACATACCAAAACTGGATATCACAATACTTACCGATT
CTAAATCTCAAAATGAGATTTTTTTTTTACTCAAATCAGTTAAATTTTTCATATAGATTTATTATCAATT
GCTGCAAATGTAACTCAATTTGGTAGAGTATAATCTTGCCAAGATTAAAGATGAGGGTTCGAATCCCTTC
TTTTGCTTTGATAGGATAAGTGGTCGAGTGGTTTAAGGCGTTAGTTTTGAAAACTATTGTATTGAAAAAT
ACCGTGGGTTCGAATCCTACCTTATCCTAAAGAATTTTATATTATTTAAACTAAAAATGATTATATTAAT
AATTTGTACTGTATTAAAGATTCTTGCTATTGTTGTTCCTTTACTAATCTCTGTTGCATATTTTACTATA
GCAGAAAGAAAAATTATGGGTATTATACAAAGAAGAAAAGGTCCCAACGTGATAGGTTTTTTAGGTTTAC
TACAACCATTAGCCGATGGATTGAAATTATTTGTTAAGGAAACTATTTTTCCTAGTAATTCTAATCTCGT
TATCTTTTTAATTGCCCCTATGTTAACGTTTATTCTAAGTCTGATCGGTTGGGCTGTTTTACCATTATCA
AAGCAGATAGTTTTATCAGATCTAAATGTTGGGGTTTTATATTTATTTGCAACTTCTTCATTAAGTGTTT
ATGGCATCATAATGGCAGGTTGGTCAAGCAACTCAAAATACCCGTTTTTAGGTGCATTGCGTTCTGCGGC
TCAAATGATTTCTTATGAAGTTTCTATAGGGTTTATCATAATTAATGTATGTATTTGTGCAGGTTCTTTT
AATCTAAGTTCGATAGTACTAGCTCAACAAAACGTTTGGTTTATCGTACCGTTATTACCTATGTTTATTA
TTTTTTGTGTATCAATGCTTGCTGAAACCAATCGACATCCTTTTGACCTACCTGAAGCTGAGGCTGAATT
AGTTTCTGGTTATAATGTTGAGTACTCAGCAATGACTTTTGCTTTATTTTTTTTGGGCGAATATGCAAAC
ATGCTCTTAATGAGCGCTTTTGTCTCCATATTATTTTTAGGCGGTTGATTGCCTTTCATTGATATATTTC
CATTCAACGTATTTCCAGGTAGTTTATGATTTAGTGTAAAAATTGCACTAGGTGTAGTTTTTTTTATAGT
TACACGAGCTACATTACCTCGGTATAGGTACGATCAATTAATGTACATTGGTTGAAAAACTTTCCTTCCG
TTGTCTCTAGGATATTTATTATTTTCAGTAGGTATATTGATTAGTTTTAACTGACTACCTACTTAAAATT
TGTAAGCTCCAGTTTTAATATTATGTGAATTATAAATAGTTCATATACTACTATAATACAAATGCTAGTT
ATTAATTGATAAACGACTTCAGGAGGTGTGACACAGGTCGCGAACAAAAAAAAAGCAAAATATAAAATTT
TTCTAAGTTTTTTGATTATTAACAGATTTGTTTTAAATAAGTCTAAAAAAATAAAAAACAAAACTATTAT
TTGGTATATTAAATAGCACAAATAATAAATTGATTTATAAAAAATCAGATATTCGTTTAATTTAGCTTCG
AAATAAAACGCTAAGCCTTGAAAAGATAAAAAGTTTTGAAATTTTGAGAAAAAAAACCAGCTAGCTGGGA
AAATCCAAATATTTAACAATAAAATAAATATCATTCAACAAATTATTACAATGGTTAAAACGTTTTTTAA
GTAAATATATTCAAATTTATAAAGACCTGTAGATATAAAAATGAATATTTGATAACATACGAATATAACT
CCCACTTGATTAGTTATGAAGTAAGTTAAATGGACGTAGGTCATAAAAACTTCAGTCACGTTGGTTGTTA
GGAAATAAAAGGAATCGCTACTACCATAACTTGAACTTAATCTAATAAAAACGTATAGTAAAGTTTCCTT
GAAATAGTAACAGTTCGCCACCATAAAGCATCAAGCAATTAAAGAAAAAAAAATACGGTACTTAATTTCT
AATAAGTATTTATAAATCATAAATTTTTTAGATTAGATACTTTCTAGGGAAATAGTTCAGTTGGTAGAGC
AATGGTTTCCAAAACCAAAGGTCAGGGGTTCAAGTCCCTTTTTTCCTGAAGTTATTTTTTTTTAGATTTT
TATAAATTTTGCTGTTTTTAACTATATTATGAAAACTTTTTGTTATTTTTGAAAAATCACTAAATAATAA
AATTGCTACTAAAAAAGCAATAATAAGTTGGCTTATACTTATATTTCTCATAGAATCAAAAATTAATTTT
TAATAAACTCAGGCTTATAGTTTAGAGGTAGAACGTACCGCTCATAACGGTTTCGTCGTAGGTTCGATTC
CTACTAAGCCTAAATAATAATCAATGGATTTTAATTTAAAAACCTATAAACGTTTAAAGATTGAACATTA
TTTTAAAGCAATAAATTTTTTTTTTTTCTTTCATGGAACTTCTTTAAATAGTGAAAATTGAGTTAAAATT
GAACAAGTTTTAACTGACCAAGATATAAAATACTTTAGAATTTATAACACTTTAATGGTCAAAACTTTAA
ACGACTCAGTATTTAAACATTTAACTAGTTTGGTACATGGTCCTATTATATTATTGAATACTAACAATTC
TAAATTAACTTTAAAAAAATTAGAAGAAGTTAACCCATTAATTAGTTTATTATGTTTAAAAATAAATAAT
AAAATTTACTCTAAAAAACAAATAAAGAATTTAAAAAAGCTCTCATATACTGAAAATGTTTATACTCTTT
ATAAATCGCTACAAACTTTTATAAAAATGCCTTACTGCAAATTGAAAAAAAAAAAATTAATTTCGAAATA
ATGTGATTTGAACACATGACTTCCTGTTCCCAAAACAGGCACGCTACCAGACTGCGTTATATTTCGTTGA
AGGAAGTAGGATTCGAACCTACGACAAGATAAACTTAACAGATTTACAATCTGCCACTTTCAACCACTCA
GTCATTCCTTCTATAATTTTTTCGTTCGCGTACGAATTTTAATTCGTTTCTTTTTTTTAACCTGCAACCA
TTATGTGGCTGGTAATTATAACTTGTCATTAATTTTATAAAAGTTTTTTGTTTTAATCGTTTAAAAATAT
ATGATTGATGATTAAAAAATAAATTATTAAAATGTAAGGCAACAGGTTTAGTTTTAAAAATTTTAGATTT
TATCAATAAAGCTCTTAAAATTGTAATTATTGCTTTAGGTTGTTTAATTTTTTGTTTTTTTTGCAAGTTA
AACATTCCTGCCGAATAAAATAATTTTGGGTTACCCTTGATATTATTTACATTTATGAAGGTGTTTGTTG
GGGACAGATTAATGTTGATGACATAACTAATTAATTTTTGTCGATTAATAAAAGAAAAATAAATATATGA
AATAAAATAGTTTGTTTTTGCTTTAATAGTCTGAAACTTAGTAAAAAGGAATACCAGCAACCATCCTAAA
TAAAAAGAAAATGTTTCTTTTTTTATGAATTTTAAAATTTGTATTTTATGAAATAAACACTGAATATAAT
TCTGAGTAATTAAGTTTGGTGAAAATAATGACTTATTTGCTATTTTTAATAAGAGCATGAATTTTAAAAA
TAATTTATATGAATTTAATGAAAAATAAATTTACTTCGTTAACCCAAAAAACTTTAATAAATTTATCAAA
GAAAAAATTAAACAAAATTCCTTTGATAAAAAAAATGATTCAAGGTCAAAAAAACAAAGCAGGGAAAAAT
GATTCTGGAAAAATTACAGTATACCATAAAGGCGGCGGGCATAAAAAAAAATATAGAAAAATTAATTTTT
TAAGGAATGAAGACTCGATAGGTATTATAACTAGCTTAGAATACGATCCTTACCGTACTGCTTTTATAGC
TTCTGTATATGATTTTCTAAACTCTGATTACTTCTATATAGTTGCTCCTAAAAACTTAACTATTGGTGAT
ATCGTAAAATCGGGCTTCAATGCTGAAATTAAAGTGGGTCATTCTCTAACCTTAATGAAAATCCCTGTTG
GAAGTTTTATTCACAATATATCGCTAAAAAACAATAAAAAAGCTCAATTAAGCCGTTCTGCCGGAACTAG
CTCACAGTTAATAGAAAAAACTTCTAAGTATTGTAGAATTGTTCTAAGTTCAGGTGAGCATAAATTCCTC
TCTTCTACCTGCCATGCAACAATCGGAACAGTATCCAATGAGTTTTCGTTTTTTAAGAAGATCAATAAAG
CCGGTCGAAACCGGTGGTTAAATGTAAGACCAACTGTTAGAGGAGTTGCTATGAATCCTATCGACCATCC
TCACGGAGGCGGGGAAGGGAAATCTTCAGGAGGCCGATCTTCAGTAACTCCTTGAGGCAAACCTACCAAA
AATGGTAAGACAAGAAAAAAAAGATCTAAATTTTTAAAATCTTAAAAAATGAGCAGAGTTAAATGAAAGG
GACCATATGTTACAAATAACTTATTGAAAAAAATTACGAATTCATTTTTAGAAAATAAAAATGAAATTAA
AACAGTTTCTAGAGACTCTGTGATTTTGCCAAAATTTATAGGACTTAATTTACGAGTTTACAATGGAAAA
ACATTTATGGTTGTAAAAATCGCAGATGAAATGGTTAATTATAAATTAGGGGAGTTTGTTACTACACGAA
AACAGTTTTCTTATAAAAAAAAAAAGAAAAAATAAAAATGGGCCAAAAAGTAGATGCACGTATTTTTCGA
CTAGGTGTTGGTAAAAAAAATTGAGAGCTGAAACATATTGAAAAAAATAATGAAGAATCTTCTTTATATT
TATATAAAACTTTAGAAATTCAGAAATATTTAAATCGATTTTTTAGTTTGTATAAAGTAAAAATCCATAA
TTGTAAAATCTTTTATTCAAATAATTCGTTACAGCTATTTATTTCTTTTTATATTACAGAAAAAACAATT
TATATTATTAATAAAAATTTAACTAAATATCAAAAAAAACTTTCAATACGGTTTAAACGACCATGCATTC
AAAAAAAAAATAAGAAAAGTATTCTATCTTACAAACCCAATTTGAAACAAACTATGATGTTACAAGAATT
TCAAGACATTTTATTAGAAAGTTTAACCATTTACACAAAAGGGAAAGTTAACATTTTCGTAACAATGCAA
AACTTAAACAATCAAAAAAACTTGTCATACAATCGAATTAAGAACTGAAAAACTATTTTTAAACAATTGA
AAAAATTCGTTCGAAATTCTTTTTTTAAAGAAGCTATAAATATTTTGTTTGTCAATATTACTAAAAGAAA
ATCAGCAAAATTACTAGCAGAATTTATAAGTGATCAGTTCAAAATCAATCAACTAAAAACTGACCAAATG
GCGATTTCCAGAAAAGACAACTATTTTTTAGGATTTTTAAAACAAACTATAAAATTGTTAATCAACGCTG
AGGTTTCCGGTCTTACAGGTATCAAAATTGTGATTAAAGGGCGATTTAATAGGGCACCTAGAGCTAAAAG
TGTTACAATACAATTCGGAAAATTTTCCCTTCAATCATTTGACTCTAAAATTGATTATTTTCAATCAACT
GCCTATACAATTAATGGTACTTTTGGCGTAAAGGTATGAATGCGTGAAAATTAAAATTAAAAAATTTATG
TTCTTACAACCTAAAAAAACTAAATATAAAAAAATACAGAAAGGTAAACTATCCAAATTTAATTTCCGAT
CGAACATATTACAATTTGGAAACATCGGATTAAAAGCAGCAAAAGCAACGACTCTTTCAGCCAGGCAAAT
TGAAGCAGCACGACAAGCCATTGTAAGAAAACTGAGCCGAAAAGGAAAACTATGAATACGCGTTTTTCCA
AATATACCTATAACAGCAAAACCTACTGAAGTTAGAATGGGTAAGGGTAAGGGTGCTGTATCTCACTGAG
GCGTTAAAATTAGTGCAGGTACAATTTTATTTGAACTATGTGGAGTTTCTAAAAACATTGCTATTACGGC
TTTTAAAACTGGGGGCGCTAAATTACCTGTTAAAACAATAATTTCTTTATAATATATATAATAAAACTAT
AAACAACAACAAAGACTTTAAAAACTTTAAGATTCGCTTAAAATTATACAATCTGATGGGACCTTTAAAA
TTTTAAATTCTATTTTATAAAAGCTGCTTTGGAGCCACCGACAAAAATAAATACATTTATATTATATTTA
CATGTTATTACAAGCAGCTAAATTTGTAGGAGCTGGATTAGCTACTATTGGGCTAGCAGGAGCAGGAGTA
GGAATTGGTACCGTATTTGGTGCATTAGTGATTGGAGTTTCACGAAATCCTTCTTTAAAAGATGAGTTAT
TCAAACTTGCTATCTTAGGTTTTGCACTAACCGAAGCCATTGCACTTTTTTCATTAATGATGGCATTCTT
AATTCTTTTTGCGTTATAATTTTTCTTCACTAAAAGAATTAAAAGGGTATGTAGCTCAGTCGGCAGAGCA
TTGGACTTTTAATCCACAGGTCTTGGGTTCGAATCCCAATGTACCCAGAATTTGATAATATATACATGAT
AATTTTGAATTTAAACTATATTTTAAATATTGTTATAACTTTATTTTTAATCGGAGTACTAGGACTTGTT
CTGAATAGAAAAAATATATTAATAACATTAATGTCCATCGAACTTATGTTGTTAGCCATAAATTTAAACT
TTGTTGTTTTTTCTATCTATTTAGATGATATTACAGGTTATATATTTGTTTTATTTATATTAACTATTGC
TGCAGCAGAGTCTGCAATAGGATTAGCTATTTTAACTATCTACTATAGATTAAAAAATACTATCCGAATA
GATAAAATTAAAAATATTAAAAGCTAAACGCTAAAACGGAAACGACAGGATTTGAACCAGCAATCTTCGA
CGTGACAAGTCGACGCTTTAACCATTTGAAGCTACGTTTCCTTTAAAAAGATCTGAATTTTTAAAACTTT
GAAATACTTCCATATAAATAATATAAAATTTAATTACGATTTAGAATTTAAAAATAATTCAAATACTAAC
TTTTGAAAACAAAACACACCTCTTATTGAGTATTGTGAAACATTAGGAATTAATATACCACACTATTGTT
ATCATAAAGGTTTATCTATTTCAGGAAATTGCCGTATGTGCCTTGTAGAACTAAAAAACTCACCTAAGCC
TGTTGTTTCATGTGCAATGAATGCAAAATCTTGTTTAGCAAATGGTGATATTTATACAAACAGTTCACTA
GTGAAAAAAGCTCGCGAAAATGTTTTAGAATTTTTATTATTAAATCACCCTCTAGACTGTCCTATTTGTG
ACCAAGGTGGTGAATGCGACTTACAAGATCAATCCCTTTTTTTTGGGCTAACTAAAAAAAGATTCTATAG
CTTTAAACGGGTGGTTATGGATAAAAATATTGGACCTATTGTGAAAACAGTGATGACACGATGTATTCAT
TGTACGAGATGTGTGCGTTTCGCTGCTGAAATTGCAGGTGTCGAAGATATCGGAATGTTTGGAAGAGGGT
TACACAGTGAAATCGGAACCTACGTTGAAAAAATTTTTCAATCGGAATTGTCTGGCAATGTTATTGATCT
GTGTCCTGTTGGTGCATTAACTTCAAAACCTTATCCTTTTATAAGCCGGAATTGGGAATTAAAAAACGTG
ACATCAATTGATTACTCAGACGGTTTTGGAACTCCTGTTCAATTGGCCCTAAAAAACAATCAAATAATTA
AAGTTTTACCTGGTTATGAAAAAGCAACATATAAAACAAATTGAATTTCTGATAAAACTCGATTTTCGTT
TGACGGGATGTTTTCTCCAGAAAAAATAGTATATAGTTTTATAGATAACAATAACAAAAAGTCATTTATA
AGTTTATCTTGAAAAAAATTATTTAAAGAATTTTTTTGTACACTTTATTTTCAAAATCATTTGTCCAAAC
ATTTTTATCAACCACATCAAATAACAGTTTGTTTAGACAAAAATATAAGTCTAGAAGTCTTAAACTTACT
AAATATTTTAAGTCACAAACATTCTTTTTTTAAACTAAGACAATCTGAAATACAAAATTTAAATGTTGAT
TTAGAACAAAACTATTTATTAAACTCAAGTTTAGATCACTCTAAAATACTATCATCAGATACTTGCTTGT
TAATAGGTATCAACCCACGTTATGAAGGATCTAAATTAAATTTAACACTTAGGTCACGATATTTGAAAGG
AAACTTTAAGATCCTTCATGTCGGATCTTTGTTTAATCTAACATTTTCTACTTATAATCTTAGCAGTAAT
ATTAAAATTTTAAAATCTTTAGTAGAAGGTAATAATTTATTTTGTCAGGAATTTGTAAACTCTTCAAATC
CTATTTTAATTTCAAACTCAGAAATATTTAAACGAAAAGATGCGTTTAGTTTAGTAAATATGTTAAAGTC
TTTAACAAAATATATTAATTTATATTCACAATCCAATGACCTAAATCAACTAAATATTTTGAACCCAACG
TTGAATGATGCTGGATTCGCTAATCTTAATCACTTAAAAGCGGTTAAATATAAAGACTTTAGAAATTCTA
CAGGAATTTATTTCATAAATAATTCTTTTTCTACTTCTAATGTGAAAAAGTTGTTAAGTTTAAAACTATT
AAATTTTTTTCAAAATTATAAGCCTGAAAACAAACTATTAATCACGCAAAATTCTACTCTAGAAACTAAA
ACAATAGCTTTATTAAAAAAAGGTTTTGATATAAGTAATCATATGCATTTACCTAACGCCATTTTTTTTT
GAAACTGCCGGTACCTATATTAACACTGAAGGTACAGTTAATAAAGTAGCTAAAGTAGTGACTTCATCAG
GACAAACGAAAAGCGACTGACAAATAATAAGAAAAATTCTTTCTTATTCTAAAAAGACTTTATTTATCTC
AAATTTATTAAAAAATAACAAATTAACATATAATTGTAATACTACACATAACTTTAAAAATTATATAGGG
TTCCAACATTATGCGGTATCTACCTTAAATAGTGTTGCATTTCAATTGTTTAAAAAAGTGGCGAAGTATC
CTTTAGATACCTTTAAATTTAAGTCTAAACGAAAAAAACTTTATAAATCGCAGCTAAGATTTTGACTAAA
TGATTTTTACGTAGATGGTAAAGATTTTAATAGTAAATACTCTTCTACAATGATTCAATGCTCAAAACTT
TCTAGACTAAATAATACCAATTTTAAATACTAAAAAATTTAAACATTTACCCACTTTCTAGTGATATTCT
TGGTATTTTAGAGGCTGATGTTTTAAAAAGTCGTCATAATTAATTTTTTTTGTCATTTTTTTGAAGAGAC
TATCTAAAGTTATATTAGTATAATATTAACAACCCGTGATAAAATTACGAAAAAGTACTACCATACCGTC
TAGTCGCTGACTTATAAAGATATCAGTATTTGTTGTGGTGGTGTTCTACTATTTCAAGCTAAATTATCCA
CTATAATCTTATGATTATTAAAATTTGCTTCGTGTTGTTGGAAAGGAACCATCTGCTCATCATCCAGCTC
GCCAACCAGAACACGATAATCACTTTCGGTAAGTGCAG
