>Addgene plasmid #189620 | pTP-PCR C3 | addgene full sequence | sequence record 379033 | Addgene NGS Result
TGTATCGTCGGTCTGATAATCAGACTGGGACCACGGTCCCACTCGTATCGTCGGTCTGATTATTAGTCTG
GGACCACGGTCCCACTCGTATCGTCGGTCTGATTATTAGTCTGGGACCACGGTCCCACTCGTATCGTCGG
TCTGATWATYAGWCTGGRACCACGGTCCCACTCGTATCGTCGGTCTGATTATTAGTCTGGGACCACGGTC
CCACTCGTATCGTCGGTCTGATTATTAGTCTGGGACCACGATCCCACTCGTGTTGTCGGTCTGATTATCG
GTCTGGGACCACGGTCCCACTTGTATTGTCGATCAGACTATCAGCGTGAGACTACGATTCCATCAATGCC
TGTCAAGGGCAAGTATTGACATGTCGTCGTAACCTGTAGAACGGAGTAACCTCGGTGTGCGGTTGTATGC
CTGCTGTGGATTGCTGCTGTGTCCTGCTTATCCACAACATTTTGCGCACGGTTATGTGGACAAAATACCT
GGTTACCCAGGCCGTGCCGGCACGTTAACCGGGCTGCATCCGATGCAAGTGTGTCGCTGTCGACGAGCTC
GCGAGCTCGGACATGAGGTTGCCCCGTATTCAGTGTCGCTGATTTGTATTGTCTGAAGTTGTTTTTACGT
TAAGTTGATGCAGATCAATTAATACGATACCTGCGTCATAATTGATTATTTGACGTGGTTTGATGGCCTC
CACGCACGTTGTGATATGTAGATGATAATCATTATCACTTTACGGGTCCTTTCCGGTGATCCGACAGGTT
ACGGGGCGGCGACCTCGCGGGTTTTCGCTATTTATGAAAATTTTCCGGTTTAAGGCGTTTCCGTTCTTCT
TCGTCATAACTTAATGTTTTTATTTAAAATACCCTCTGAAAAGAAAGGAAACGACAGGTGCTGAAAGCGA
GCTTTTTGGCCTCTGTCGTTTCCTTTCTCTGTTTTTGTCCGTGGAATGAACAATGGAAGTCCGAGCTCAT
CGCTAATAACTTCGTATAGCATACATTATACGAAGTTATATTCGATGCGGCCGCAAGGGGTTCGCGTCAG
CGGGTGTTGGCGGGTGTCGGGGCTGGCTTAACTATGCGGCATCAGAGCAGATTGTACTGAGAGTGCACCA
TATGCGGTGTGAAATACCACACAGATGCGTAAGGAGAAAATACCGCATCAGGCGCCATTCGCCATTCAGC
TGCGCAACTGTTGGGAAGGGCGATCGGTGCGGGCCTCTTCGCTATTACGCCAGCTGGCGAAAGGGGGATG
TGCTGCAAGGCGATTAAGTTGGGTAACGCCAGGGTTTTCCCAGTCACGACGTTGTAAAACGACGGCCAGT
GAATTGTAATACGACTCACTATAGGGCGAATTCGAGCTCGGTACCCGGGGATCCTCTAGAGTCGACCTGC
AGGCATGCAAGCTTGAGTATTCTATAGTCTCACCTAAATAGCTTGGCGTAATCATGGTCATAGCTGTTTC
CTGTGTGAAATTGTTATCCGCTCACAATTCCACACAACATACGAGCCGGAAGCATAAAGTGTAAAGCCTG
GGGTGCCTAATGAGTGAGCTAACTCACATTAATTGCGTTGCGCTCACTGCCCGCTTTCCAGTCGGGAAAC
CTGTCGTGCCAGCTGCATTAATGAATCGGCCAACGCGAACCCCTTGCGGCCGCCCGGGCCGTCGACCAAT
TCTCATGTTTGACAGCTTATCATCGAATTTCTGCCATTCATCCGCTTATTATCACTTATTCAGGCGTAGC
AACCAGGCGTTTAAGGGCACCAATAACTGCCTTAAAAAAATTACGCCCCGCCCTGCCACTCATCGCAGTA
CTGTTGTAATTCATTAAGCATTCTGCCGACATGGAAGCCATCACAAACGGCATGATGAACCTGAATCGCC
AGCGGCATCAGCACCTTGTCGCCTTGCGTATAATATTTGCCCATGGTGAAAACGGGGGCGAAGAAGTTGT
CCATATTGGCCACGTTTAAATCAAAACTGGTGAAACTCACCCAGGGATTGGCTGAGACGAAAAACATATT
CTCAATAAACCCTTTAGGGAAATAGGCCAGGTTTTCACCGTAACACGCCACATCTTGCGAATATATGTGT
AGAAACTGCCGGAAATCGTCGTGGTATTCACTCCAGAGCGATGAAAACGTTTCAGTTTGCTCATGGAAAA
CGGTGTAACAAGGGTGAACACTATCCCATATCACCAGCTCACCGTCTTTCATTGCCATACGAAATTCCGG
ATGAGCATTCATCAGGCGGGCAAGAATGTGAATAAAGGCCGGATAAAACTTGTGCTTATTTTTCTTTACG
GTCTTTAAAAAGGCCGTAATATCCAGCTGAACGGTCTGGTTATAGGTACATTGAGCAACTGACTGAAATG
CCTCAAAATGTTCTTTACGATGCCATTGGGATATATCAACGGTGGTATATCCAGTGATTTTTTTCTCCAT
TTTAGCTTCCTTAGCTCCTGAAAATCTCGATAACTCAAAAAATACGCCCGGTAGTGATCTTATTTCATTA
TGGTGAAAGTTGGAACCTCTTACGTGCCGATCAACGTCTCATTTTCGCCAAAAGTTGGCCCAGGGCTTCC
CGGTATCAACAGGGACACCAGGATTTATTTATTCTGCGAAGTGATCTTCCGTCACAGGTATTTATTCGCG
ATAAGCTCATGGAGCGGCGTAACCGTCGCACAGGAAGGACAGAGAAAGCGCGGATCTGGGAAGTGACGGA
CAGAACGGTCAGGACCTGGATTGGGGAGGCGGTTGCCGCCGCTGCTGCTGACGGTGTGACGTTCTCTGTT
CCGGTCACACCACATACGTTCCGCCATTCCTATGCGATGCACATGCTGTATGCCGGTATACCGCTGAAAG
TTCTGCAAAGCCTGATGGGACATAAGTCCATCAGTTCAACGGAAGTCTACACGAAGGTTTTTGCGCTGGA
TGTGGCTGCCCGGCACCGGGTGCAGTTTGTGATGCCGGAGTCTGATGCGGTTGCGATGCTGAAACAATTA
TCCTGAGAATAAATGCCTTGGCCTTTATATGGAAATGTGGAACTGAGTGGATATGCTGTTTTTGTCTGTT
AAACAGAGAAGCTGGCTGTTATCCACTGAGAAGCGAACGAAACAGTCGGGAAAATCTCCCATTATCGTAG
AGATCCGCATTATTAATCTCAGGAGCCTGTGTAGCGTTTATAGGAAGTAGTGTTCTGTCATGATGCCTGC
AAGCGGTAACGAAAACGATTTGAATATGCCTTCAGGAACAATAGAAATCTTCGTGCGGTGTTACGTTGAA
GTGGAGCGGATTATGTCAGCAATGGACAGAACAACCTAATGAACACAGAACCATGATGTGGTCTGTCCTT
TTACAGCCAGTAGTGCTCGCCGCAGTCGAGCGACAGGGCGAAGCCCATCGATACTAGCTTGATTGGGATA
TCTCGCTCATGTTTGTCGCGTGCTATGTCTTTTTAGGTACTTTGAACCTACGTTCGTACTTGTATAATAT
GATCATCGTATTATCGTTTTTCATCCGTCCAGCGCAAAATGCATTAGCAGCTAGTCCTAGCGTGCGGAGC
TACCTGGACAGGTGCATGACGGATGCGTGTCCTTCAGTGACTTTCTAATTAACAGTAACTTCTTTACTTA
TGTTTCAGTTTGTAAGAAGCGGGATTCGCTCGTCGCTTGACATCTGATTGGACTGCGTCGGCACGTGAAA
ACTACATTGTGAAATCTGCTAAAACTCCGGGTATCTCTGACACAAAACGATTCGGCTTCGCAATTTCAAC
ATTACGGTCAAGGCTAACGTATCTTTCTCGGTCAACTTCAGATTATGCCGATTAAATTGTCGTAGCTTTC
AAGGCGTTTTGAGTACTGCGGCAGTTGTTGAACCTGCAAGGAGAAGATCTCGACAACAGAATAAAGCGAA
AAATGGGTCTCATGCACTAACACTCAGGCCTCCCTCATAATCTCTGTTTGAGTTTACCAACAACACATAT
ATACATTTCGACAAAATGACCACTCTTGACGACACGGCTTACCGGTACCGCACCAGTGTCCCGGGGGACG
CCGAGGCCATCGAGGCACTGGATGGGTCCTTCACCACCGACACCGTCTTCCGCGTCACCGCCACCGGGGA
CGGCTTCACCCTGCGGGAGGTGCCGGTGGACCCGCCCCTGACCAAGGTGTTCCCCGACGACGAATCGGAC
GACGAATCGGACGACGGGGAGGACGGCGACCCGGACTCCCGGACGTTCGTCGCGTACGGGGACGACGGCG
ACCTGGCGGGCTTCGTGGTCGTCTCGTACTCCGGCTGGAACCGCCGGCTGACCGTCGAGGACATCGAGGT
CGCCCCGGAGCACCGGGGGCACGGGGTCGGGCGCGCGTTGATGGGGCTCGCGACGGAGTTCGCCCGCGAG
CGGGGCGCCGGGCACCTCTGGCTGGAGGTCACCAACGTCAACGCACCGGCGATCCACGCGTACCGGCGGA
TGGGGTTCACCCTCTGCGGCCTGGACACCGCCCTGTACGACGGCACCGCCTCGGACGGCGAGCAGGCGCT
CTACATGAGCATGCCCTGCCCCTGACCGACGCCGACCAACACCGCCGGTCCGACGCGGCCCGACGGGTCC
GAGGCCTCGGAGATCTGGGCCCATGCGGCCGCAACAACTACCTCGACTTTGGCTGGGACACTTTCAGTGA
GGACAAGAAGCTTCAGAAGCGTGCTATCGAACTCAACCAGGGACGTGCGGCACAAATGGGCATCCTTGCT
CTCATGGTGCACGAACAGTTGGGAGTCTCTATCCTTCCTTAAAAATTTAATTTTCATTAGTTGCAGTCAC
TCCGCTTTGGTTTGGCGCGCCTCGAGCAACAGGGTACAACCAATGATTTATAACCTTACTTTGGGGAACC
TTATTATGCTAATGATTGATGCACTTGATGCAATTTTTCCGAGAATAAATAATATTAGTCTTTGATCATT
ATTCCTTCCAACTTAAGTGTACTACGTACATGAGGGTATTTTTTGAGGTTGGGAAATTATTATAATATAA
AAAGATGCCCTCCCCCCTATAATCCCCCCTCCCATTCATTCCCCTTATATTATGGTTAAAATCTAGAAAA
ATAAAAAAATACTATTTACCTTTTATTAATAGCCGCATATTTCTCTTATCAAGCTATACAAGCATATTTC
ACACTATGTGAAATACCCGTTTGTAGAACGGGTATTTTGAGGTCCGATTTAAGCCGTTTGTAGAACGGAT
ATTTCACACTATGTGAAATACCCGTTTGTAGAACGGGTATTTTGAGGTCCGATTTAAGCCGTTTGTAGAA
CGGATATTTCACACTATGTGAAATACCCGTTTGTAGAACGGGTATTTTGAGGTCCGATTTAAGCCGTTTG
TAGAACGGATATTTCACACTATGTGAAATACCCGTTCGTAGAACGGGTATTATGAGGTCCGATTTAAGCC
GTTTGTAGAACGGATATTTCACACTATGTGTTAGTTTTTGTGCGGCTGGTAATAAAAGGTAAATAGTATT
TTTTTATTTTTCTAGATTTTAACCATAATATAAGGGGAATGAATGGGAGGGGGGATTATAGGGGGGAGGG
CATCTTTTTATATTATAATAATTCCCCAACCTCAAAAAATATCCTCATGTACGTAGTACACTTAAGTTGA
AAGGAATAATAATATAAATAACGATCAAAGACTAATATTACTTATTCTCAAAAATTTTTTTTTAGGTATA
CTGACAACTAAAGCGATAAACTAATTATTAGATTATCTGGTTAAAGTTAGTACTCTTTTTGATAGTAACA
CTGTGCAAGTGACAGCCGTACAACGAACTTCCATTCTATGTCAAAAAAGAGCAATTGGTCCGCTCGTTAG
GCTCATGTCCTAAAGGTTGTAGGTTCGAGTCCTACTTTTGACAGTTTTAAGATACTACATTTTATTATTT
ACAGTCAAGACTTAACGTTTTAATCTCAAGTTTTTTAAATCACAATCAACATATTGTCAAAAAGCTTGTA
GCTCAGCTGGTTAGAGCATACGCCTGATAAGCGTAAGGTCAGTAGTTCAAGTCTACTTAAGCTTATTTAT
TTTTGTTTTTAACCTGAAATCTATGATCTCAAGAGTGCCTTAAAATAGACAGACTTAAATACTTAATAAC
TAGTGGGAATTCCTAGTAATGTCTTATTTAATTAAAGTATTTAAATTAATTATTTAAATACTTTTTATCT
AATTTCGAACTTTGCACTAAAAGGAGTATGCCTATACTTGCTGTACAAAAAAATCTAAATTATTAAAAAC
TATGTTAAGTACCCCCTTAGAACAATTTCAAATTATTTTATTATTTTCTATTAAATTGTTTTGCTTTGAT
TTTTCAATTACTAATTTAGTATTAGTAAATATGTTAGTTTTAATTTTTTTTGCTGCTATTGTTTATTTTT
TTAGCTCAAATTTTAATTACTTAAATGAAACTAGTTTTTTTTTTATTCCAAATGCATGACAAGTGTTAGT
TGAAACTTTATATGAAGCTTCGTTACAATTGTTATTCGACAATATTAACAAAGATGGAGAAAAATATTTT
CCATTTATTTCTGTTATTTTTACTTTTGTTTTATTTAGTAATTTAATTGGACTAATCCCATATAGTTTCA
CAACAACAAGTCATCTTATTGTTACTTTTACTTTATCTTTTTCTATCTTTATTGGTATAAATATAATTTG
TATCCAAAGACATAAATTCCATATGATGTCGTTATTCATTCCATCAAATACTTCTTTTGGTTTAGCATTG
TTGTTAGTTCCTATCGAGCTTATATCATATATTTTTAGACCCATTAGTTTAGGTGTTCGACTATTTGCAA
ATTTAATGGCAGGACACACATTATTAAAAGTGATTGTTGGCTTTTCTTGGAGTATGTTGTTATTAGAAGA
TTTATTGGCAGTTTTTCATGTTTTACCTTTATTAATTTTAGTACTATTAATGGGCTTAGAATTAGGTGTT
GCTTTAATTCAAGCCTATGTTTTTACTATTTTAACTTGTATTTATCTTAACGACGCTATTAATTTACATT
AAAAAGCGATGTTAAGATTTTGGCGAATATAACTCAGTTAGGTTAGAGTATTAGGTTGTGATCCTAAATG
TCATGGGTTCGAATCCCATTATCCGCCTTTATATTGAATCTTTTTTAACACATTAAATGGATACCTCAAC
GTTAAAATCACAAAGAACGTTTATAAAACGAAATATTATAACGAGTAAATTTGCGTAGAATTATAATTTT
TCTAATCGGAAAAGAGTTTTGAAGAATTTAAACAAATTTTAAAATTATTAAAATTTTTTTTAAACTAGTG
AACTGAATCATCTAAGTAACTAGAAAAAAAATCAACCGAGAAACCGTTAGTAGTGGCGAACAAAAGCGGT
ATAGACTATTTTTAAAACGAATAAAAAATTTGTTTAAAATTAAATGCCAAAGAAGGTAACATAATCTAGC
ATGTAGCCCTGTAAAATAAGTTTTAGATTTTAAAAATATAAAGTAAAATGGTACACGTCATGTATTATTT
TAATATTGGGGTCCCACCCTCAAAGTCTAAAAAATTTTAACGATTGATAGCGAATAAGTACCGTAAGGGA
AAGGTGAAAAAGTATTTTTGAATTTGAAAAGAACTTGAAATTTAATGTTTATAATCAGTTGTAGCTTATT
TTAAAAGTGACAGCGTTCCTTTTGCATAATGAATCAATGAGTTTATATCAATGGCAAGCTTAAACTGTTA
TAAGTGTAGGCTAAAAAAAATTAAGTTTTAAATTGCAAAAAATAAAAAAAATAAAATATGCTTATTCAAA
CATTGTTTTGATAATCAAAAAAAATTTTATTCTCAGTCTTTGATATAAGACCCGAAACTAAGTGATCTAA
CCATGAACAGGCTGAATTTAAAGCGGTAACGCTTATTGGAGGGCCGAACTCGTGTATGTAGAAAAATACT
GAGATGATTTGTGGTTAGGGGTGAAAGGCCAATCAAACTTAGAGATAGCTGGTTTTCTGCGAAATCTATT
TAAGTAGAGCGTTTAAAATTCTTTGTTTTAAGGTAGAGCACTCGATAAATAAAGGGGACGTAAAGTTTTA
CTGCATTTAATGAAACTCCGAATATAAAAGTAAAAGATTTTAAGCAGACAGACTATGAGTGCTAAGATTC
ATAGTCAAAAGGGAAACAGCCCAGATTATTTGTTAAGGCCCTCAAAAATAATTAAGTGAAAAAGAAAGTA
AAAAAATTTTAACAATCTATAGGTAGGCTTGGAAGCAGCCATCCTTTAAAGAAAGCGTAACAGCTCACTG
GTTTAGTTTTTTAGCATCGAAAATGTACAGGGACTAAAATTATTTGCCGAAACAATAAATTTAAATCAGT
TTAGATTTAAATGGTAGCAGAACGTTTTGTAAATTTAAGAAAATTTATAGTTATATAAATTGGAAAAATC
AAAAATGAAAATATTGATATGAGTAGCGAAAAACAGTGTGACTATTAAGCATTGGTCACCTTAAGTTCAA
GGTTTTTAAGGAAAGGCTAATCCTCCTTAAGTTAATCGGTCCCTAAGATGACAACGAAAGTTATAGTTGA
TGGGTAATAATTTTTTTTTATTATATTTTAAAGTGACAAAATATAAATTTAATTTTTAATTTTGATTTTA
ATTAAAAGTTTTTTAATATTTTCGAGAAACAGCTTAAAATAATACCGTACCGTAAACCGACACAGGTGAA
CAAATTTAGTAAATTAAGGTGCTTGAGTTAATTGTACCAAAGGAACTCGGCAAAATGACTCCGTAACTTC
GGGATAAGGAGTAGCTTTTCTAGGTTAAACCCTTAAAAAGCTGGCACAAAATCGAGGACAGCGACTGTTT
AATAAAAACACAGGTCTCTGCGAATTTGAAAAAAGAAGTATAGAGACTGACGCCTGCCCGGTGCTGCAAG
ATTAAGAGAAAAAGTTTTGGCTTTGACTTTAACTCCCAGTAAACGGCGGCTGTAACTCTGACGGTCCAAA
GGTAGCGAAATTCCTTGGCATTTAATTGGTGTCCTGCATGAATGGCGTAACGACTGTCCTACTGTCTCTG
GTACAATCTCAGTGAAATTGAAATGTCTGTGAAGATGCAGACTACTTGCGGCTAGACGGAAAGACCCTGT
GCACCTTTACTATAGTTATGAATTGTAATAAATTTTTTTTTGTGTAGAATATGTGGTAAGTTTTTATTAG
ACCGTAACGTAAGTTATCTGTTTAAACATCAATGAAATACCACTCTTAAAAATTTTTGTTACTCATGATT
TCAAAACAGTTCATAATGGGTAGTTTGACTGGGGCGGTCGCCTCCTAAAGAGTAACGGAGGCGTACGAAG
GTAAGCTCAAATTGAAAAAACTCAATTGAAGAGCATAATAGTATATTGCTTGCTTGACTGAAAGATTGAC
AAATCGAACAGGGACGAAAGTCGGTTATAGTGATCCGGTGATTCTGAGTGGAAAAGATCATCGCTCAACG
GATAAAAGGTACGCCAGGGATAACAGGCTAATCAATCTTTAGAGACCCTATCGATGGATTGGTTTGGCAC
CTCGATGTTGGATTATCGCATCCTGGAGCTGTAAGTGGTTCCAAGGGTTTGGCTGTTCGCCAAGAAAGGC
GGTACATGATCTGAGTTTAGAACGTTGTAAAACAGTTTGGTCCCTATCTACCGTAAGTGTTAAAAATTGA
AAGGAGTAAACCCTAGTACGAGAGGACCGGGAAAAGTGAATCTCTGGTAAATCGATTGTTATAGTAATAG
CATTGTCGAGTAGCTATATTCATAATAGATAATTGTTGAAAGCATTTAAACAAGAAACTAACCTTGAAAA
TAATTTTTAAAAAGCCGTAATAGATTATTACGTAATAGGCTTAATGTGTACGAATTGTAAAATTTTTAGC
TAATAAGTACTAAAATCTAAATTGTGTAAGATTCTATTTAATTTTTTCAAATAAAAAATTAAAAGTCAAT
TACTTTAAATTGACAAACACTATTTGTTTTAAAGAACAATAAAAATACGTAAGATTTAATGTTAAGTAAA
TTTAAAATTTTATAAATTATTTTAAATCTCTAGAAATGAGTTTGATCCTGGCTCAGGGTGAACGCTAATA
ATATGCTTTACACATGCGAGTTGAACGAGAATTTTTTTCGTAGCGAACGGGTGAGGAACGCGCAAATCTA
TTTATATCTACCTTTTAATTTAAGATAAACTATACCTATTAACAGTTTTAACTGTTTTTAGGGTAAAATT
ATTTTTAATTTGTAGTAATATTAAATAAACATATAAAGATTATTTGATAATCGTTAAAAGATGAGTTTGT
GTAAGATTAGGTTGTTGGTAGAAATAATAGTTTACCAAGCCTTTGATCTTTAGTTGGTCTGAGAGGACGT
TCAACCACACTGGAACTGAGACAAGGTCCAGGCTAATTTTTTGGCCAGCAGTGAGGAATATTGGACAATG
AACGAAAGTTTGATCCAGCAATATTATGTGAATGATAGACGGCTAATTTTTGGTTGTAAAGTTCTTTCGT
TAAAAATGATAATGACGTTATTTAAAGAAGTTTTAGTCCCGGCTAATCTCGTGCCAGCAGCCGCGGTAAT
ACGGGAGGGGCAAGCGTTATCCGAAATTACTGGGCGTAAAGAGTCCGTAGATTGTAATATAAGTTATATG
TTAAAATTTAAAGCTTAACTTTAAAAAAATATACAATACTGTTTTACTTGAGTTTTATATGGAAGAGTAG
AATTTCATGTTAAGGAGTAAATTCTAAAAATACATGAAGGAATATCATTAGCGAAGGCGACTCTTTAGTA
CAAACTGACATTGAGGGACGAAAGTGTAGGGAGCAAACAGGATTAGATACCCTGGTAGTCTACACTGTAA
ATTCTGAGTGCTGTAATTTAAAATAAAAATTTTAGATTTTTTAAGCTAACGCCATAAGCATTCCGCCTGA
GGAGTACGATCGCAAGATTGGAACTCAAAGGAATTGACGGGAGCCTACAACGAGTGGTGGAGCATGTGGT
TTAATGCGATAATCCGCGCAAAACCTTACCAACCCTTGACATATTAAAAAATAATTTTAATTGACAAAAA
TTGTTTTGCTATTAGTTAAAAACTAATATATTTTTACTACAGGTGTTGCACGACTGTCGTCAGTTCGTGT
CGTGAGATGTTTGGTTCATTCCTTTAAACGAGCGTAACTCTTATTTTTAAAAATTTACTTCTGATTTTTG
ATTTTTATCAAAAATCCTGCTTTAAAAAGACTGTTTGTTAAAAAATACTTTAAAGGAAGGTGAGAATTAA
GTCAAGTCACTGTGGCCCTTATGGGTTGGGCTACACACGTGCTACAATGAAAATGACAAAAAGTAACAAA
AAAATTTTAGTTAATCTTTAAAAATTTTCTTAGTTCGGATTGTAAGCTGCAACTCGTTTACATGAAGATG
GAATCACAAGTAATCGCAAATCAGAACGTTGCGGTGAATACGTACCTTGGCTTTGTACACACCGCCCGTC
ACATGCAGAAAGTTAGTTTTACTTGAAAATTAGTTTTTTTGATTTTTGATGTTAAAAATCAAAAAAACTA
ATTCATTGAAAAATTAACAATTTGAATGAAGTCGTAACAAGGTAGCTGTACGGGAACGTGTAGCTGGAAC
AAGTGAAATAGTTCAGTTGGTTAGAACGTTGGAATCATAATCCAAATGTCGGGGGTTCAAATCCCTCTTT
CATTACTAAAATATTTAAATCTTATGATAGTTAATTTATTTTTTTATTTCTTTTCTTTTGTATTAATAAC
AAGTTCTTTAATGACTGTTTTTAGTCAAAATTCAATATATTCTGTTTTATTTTTAGTTTTAAGTTTCGTT
TCTTCATCTAGTATCTTATTTTTATTAGAATGTGAATATGTTTCACTAATTTTTATCATTATTTATGTGG
GTGCTATTGCTGTTTTATTTTTGTTCGTAGTGATGATGTTAGATATAAAAACAATTTCTTTAGTAAAAGA
TTCTTTAAAGTATTTTCCCTTTGGAAGCTTTATAGGTATTGCTTTTTTAATTGAAATTTTATTAGTGGTT
CCTAGTACTTTTGAAGCTATAAATCCTTACAACATTAGTTTTTTATGTAATTTTCATTTAGACTGATTTA
ATAAATTAGATTATTTTACTGAGATTATATCAGTAGGTCATTTATTATATACTGACTATCTTATACAATT
TTTGCTTTCAGGTAACATTTTATTATTGGCAACAATTGGCCCAGTTACTTTAGTTTTAATTAGATCTATT
AAGACTACTAAAAAACAAATTACTTTTAAGCAACTTTCACGTACTTATAATTCTGTTTTATATATTTAAT
TTATTTCATAAATTTATATACGCTAATTTTTAAACTTTTTAACGCTCTAAAAGCGTTTTTAAAAGTTAGT
AATTTCACCAGTATAGAATCAAGTTTGTTTGAGCTAATAAGAATATGATTTTTATAATACAATGTGACAG
CCCGGCACTTTGGCAAACTTATTTACCTGACCCTGCTAGTATTACTATGGAAGGTATTTTAATCTTTAAC
AAACATTTACTGTTTTTATTGACTGTAATCGTTTTGTTTGTTGGTTGGTTATTGTTTTATACTATATATT
ATTTCATAGAATATAACAATAAATTTAGTTCGAAATTTGTTCACTCAAAAGAATTAGAAATCGTATGGAC
ATCTATTCCAGCTTTAATACTTTTAATTTTATCGACTCCTTCTTTCACTCTATTGTATGCTATGGATGAA
ATTTCAGAGCCTGAATTAACTTTAAAAATTTTAGGTCACCAATGGTTTTGAAGTTATGAAATTTCGGAAT
TTAATTCTTGTCAAAAGCAAGAGCAAAGTCTGAAATATGTTTGTTATATGATGGTTTTAGATGGATTACC
TACAACTAAACAAGGTTATTTTCGACTATTAGAAACTAATAAAAGAGTTATTTTACCAACTAACACGCAT
CTACGACTTTTAGTAAGTGCTGCTGATGTATTACATAGTTGAACAGTACCATCATTTGGTTTAAAAGTAG
ATGCTTGCCCAGGTCGATTAAACCAAGTAAATTTATTCATCAAACGTATTGGCGTTTTTTTCGGCCAGTG
TAGTGAAATTTGTGGTGTAAACCATGGTTTTATGCCAATAGTTATCGTTTCATTACCAACTGTGCAATTT
CACCATTATATAATGACTAAACTAGAATTGAATTAAGTTTATCGTTTAGTTTTATAATAATATTTTAAGA
TTTTTTACCAAATTCATTGTATTTTCTAGGTTAAAAATCCTAGACTATAAGATGTATATCAAATTTAATT
TTTTTTTTATCAATACTTTAGAAAATTCTATTCAATCGAGAGAACTATATTCCACTCTTTTTTCGGAGAC
TTTATTAAAAAATGAAAGATAAAATTCGTTTTAAGTATTTAAAAACAAGACACAGTTGGCATTTAGTAGA
CCCTAGTCCTTGGCCATTGGTTGCATCTTTAGGTGCTTTTTTCATGACTTCAGGAACTGTGTTATATATG
AATAAATTTTTAGGAGGAGGCCAATTAGCTTTAGTTGGTTTTTTTGTTCTTCTATATGTAATGTATACTT
GATGGCGAGATATCATACGAGAAGCTACTTTTGAAGATCAACACACTGTTTCAGTTCAACGAGGTCTAAG
ATTAGGAATGATTTTATTTATCGTTTCAGAAGTGATGTTTTTCTTTGCATTTTTTTGAGCTTTTTTTCAT
TCTAGTTTATCACCAGTTTTTAATTTAGGAGGAGTATGGCCTCCAGAAGCAATACAAACAATTCAAACTT
CAGGAATTCCTTTAACCAACACTTTTTTTCTTTTAAGTTCTGGAGCTACCGTTACTTGAGCTCATCATGC
TATAATAGTAAGAGCAAAAAAACAAGCAATTATTGGATTACTGTTTACTATATTTCTTGCAACAATTTTT
ACATTGTTACAGGGAATGGAATACGTAGAGGCACCGTTTAATATTAATGACAGTGTTTTTGGTTCTTGCT
TTTATATGGCTACGGGTTTTCATGGGTTTCACGTTTTTATCGGTACTTGTTGTTTAATTGTTTCTCTTTT
AAGAATTGTTTATAATCACTTTACTTCAACACATCATTTCGGTTTTGAGTCTGCAGCATGGTATTGGCAT
TTTGTTGATGTTGTTTGGCTATTTTTATTTATTACTGTGTATTGGTGAGGAGGTATTCATTAATTATATA
GCATAGTTAATATTTTATTGTTTATTAGGTTTTTTGAACTTAAGTTAATATACAGAGGTAATTAACTCAA
TTGGTAGAGTGTTTCGCTTACAACGAAAAAGTTAACGGTTCAAGCCCGTTATTGCCTTTTTACTATTTGT
TTTTCAGAAAGTTTATAAGAAAGAAAAATACTAAAAATAAGTAATTAAAAAAAACATTAATTCGTACGTT
TTTTAGGAAAATAGTTCAGTTGGTAGAACAGTGGTTTTCAAAACCAAAGGTCAAGAGTTCAAATCCCTTT
TTTCCTGTAATTATTTTTTTCATCCTATAGCAAATGCTGAAGCTTCATTTTTAATCAGTCTAATAGGATG
TAGATACGGTTTTCAAGCTTTTTTATTCATGTAAGCTAAAAAAATTTCAATTTATAAATGTTAATATTTA
AAGAAATACAACTTTTACCTGAAATTTTTTTAGGTATTTCTATAATTTATTTGATTATCCATGGAACTTT
TATATCAGTTAATAACAAATATTTATTAATTCAAAATTCTGTATTATATTTAAGTGTTTTAATTATCAGT
TTGTTTTGTTTTTTATTAATAAATAATACTATAGAGTGTAACGACTTTCAAATTTTCAACAATACTATTA
TTATTGATTACTTAGGAAGCTTTTCTAAAATCTTAATTGCTATAGTATCCATTTTTTGTTTTTTGATGAT
TCAACGGTATTTAACTGTACAAAAAATCAATTACTTTGAATACAGTGTATTGATTCTATTTGCTTTATTA
GGTATTTTTTTCATTTGCTCTTCAAACGATTTGATTACTGCGTACCTAGCAATCGAATTACAAAGTTTAT
CTTTTTATATAATGGCAGCACTAAAAAAAGATTCTGCATTCTCTGTAGATGCCGGTTTAAAGTATTTTAT
TTTAGGCGCTTTTTCATCCAGTTTGTTTCTATTTGGCTCTTCTATTTTGTATGGGGTAAGTGGAACTACT
AATTTTGAAGATTTAAAAAACCTATTTTTTTGAGTATATTCAAGTTATGATTGCACACAGGATGCTAGTG
ATTATACTTTTGTCAAAGATGTTTTTATAAATGGAGGTTTAATTCAATTTGCTTTGTCATTTATCTTTGT
AAGTCTTTTGTTCAAATTAGCAATAGCTCCTTTTCATTTATGATCTATTGACGTGTATGAGGGTTCTCCT
TCTAGCTCCACCTTTTTTTTTGCAGTCGTTCCTAAATTAGCTATCTTCATTTTGCTGGTTAGAATTTTTT
ACTCAAGTTTCTTCGAATATACTGCTAAATGGCGATATTATATCGTTATTTTAGCTGTGTTAACAATAGT
GGTTGGTTCTTTCGCGGGGTTAGAGCAGAAAAAATTAAAAAGTCTTTTAGCATATAGTTCAATTAGTCAT
ATGGGTTATACGTTAATTGCTTTCAGTACAGGAACTTTTGAAGGCTTGCAAATGTTATTTTGTTATCTTT
TCTTGTATATGATTGCAGGTTTATGTATTTGATCTATTTTTTTAATGCTGCAATTGAAATATAAATATGT
TAAAAAACAAAATAAAGATTTAGCTGATTTAAGTTCACTAAGCAAATCTAACAATATTTTAGCTTTATTC
TTCAGTACTGTTTTACTATCTATTGCAGGACTTCCTCCAATGGTTGGGTTTTTAGTTAAAATTAGTATTT
TTTTAGTATCAATTGAGGTATCTATGTATTTTGTTTCAATTGTTAGTATTCTATGTAGCGTAATTTCTAC
GTTTTATTATATTCGAATAGTGAAAATTATGTTTTTCGAAAATTCTACAGCAGGTAAATTATATCAGCCA
ATTAAGTCACATATTTCAATAGTCATAGTTTGTTTATTTTATTTTTTACTTTTTTTATTTATAAATCCAA
CGTTAATTTATTTATTTTCATATAAAATAACTTTACTTTTAACTATGACAATGATGTAAGTTTATAGTTG
AAAAAAGGTATTAAAAGGCTGAATAACATAATTTGGTTAATGTATTAGATTGCAAATCTTTTAATATCGG
TTCAAGTCCGGTTTTAGCCTTTATTTTTAGCATTTTTAGCTCAGTCGGATAGAGCAACAGCCTTCTAAGC
TGATGGACATAGGTTCAAGTCCTATAAAATGTTAATGTTAGATTTTTTTTTATTAAATGTTACAAATTTA
TTAATTCTTATTTTAGTATTGCCTTTAATTGGAACTTTTTTGTTGTTATTTGTGCCTTCTTCAAATCATT
CAGCATTGAAAGCTATAGCTTTAAACACCTCTTATTAATCAATTATGCCGGAGTAAAAGAAAAAAAAAGC
AAATACGTAATAAAGTACCTGCATTAAACAATTGCCCACAAAAAAAAGGAGTGTGCATTAAAGTCTTTTT
AAGGACCCCTAAAAAACCAAACTCAGCATTGAGAAAATTGGCTAGACTTCGGTTAACTAATAATAAAAAA
ATAATGGCTTATATACCTGGTGAAGGTCATAACTTACAAGAGTATTCAACAGTTATAATAAGAGGTGGTC
GTTTTAAAGATTTGCCTGGTATTAAATATCATTTAGTACGAGGTAAATTAGATTTTAACGGGCTAAAAGG
AAGAAAAACTTCACGTTCAAAATATGGCACAAAAAAAACTAGTAAACAATAAATCATGAATAGAAAAATA
ATCAATCAATTATTGCTAAATGGTAAAGTAACTATTTCTGAAAAAATTTGAATTAAAAGTGTTAAGTTTT
TTTATAAATCATTTACCAAAAACTATAAGAAATTTATTAATAGAGCATTAATAAATATGGCGCCTTTGCT
TAAAGTAAAACAATTGAAACAAAAAAGAAAACGTTCTCGTTTAAAAGAGTTTCCTTACATAGTGAAAGAT
AAAAATCGAATATCGTTAGCTTTAAAATTTTTTTTAACTAAAAAAAAATAAAGCTGATGTAAAAATTCAT
AAAAAACTTTTAACTGAGTTACTCTCTTCAGCTAAAAATATGGGAACAAACGTAACTAAAAAAAAAGCTT
GTATGAGTATGCTTTTGTAAAAAAAAAATATTTTTACTATAGGTGATTCTAATAATAGTGCCGATTGTGT
ACGTTTAATAGGACTTGAACCTATAATCTTTGGGACCGAAATCCAACGCTCTATCCAATTGAGCTATAAA
CGCAAAAAAATGATTCAACAACAAACAATTTTAAAAGTAGCAGATAATTCAGGTGCTAAAACCGTAAAAT
GTATCAAAGTTCTGAATGGCTTTAATAGACGTTTCGCTGTTTTAGGAGATATTATAATAGTATCAATTAA
AAAACTTCGTAATAAGGCACGATCAACATCTAAAGTACAAAAAGGTGAAGTTCATAAGGCTGTTATAATT
CGAACTAAAAAAAAAACAATAAAAAAAGATGGAACTGTTGTCTTTTTCCAATCCAATGTAGTAAGTTTAA
TAAGCAAGCAAGGAAAACCTATTGCTTCCCGTATCATGGGACCTATACCTAAAATTTTGAAAAAAAAGAA
AAACCTCAAGCTCGCAACCCTTTCATCAGGCTTTATATAATAGCACACTAATATGTTTTTTTTTAACTCA
TATCTTAACAACGTCGTTAAGCACGACTTAATAAATAAATTTTTTTATACTAATTTAAAACAAATTCCTA
AATTAGAAACAATTGTATTGAATTTTGGGTACCAAAATTCAAACTTCAAACACCTCATTTCAGGTCTGCT
AGCCTTAGAACTTCTTTCATCAAAAAAAAGCAGGCTGACAAGATCTAAACATTTAAACGTATTTTTAAAA
ATTAAAAAAGGAAATCCTGTTGGATGTAAGATAGTTTTAAAAAAAACTACAATGCACGTTTTTTATCTAA
AATTGATAACTTCTGTTTTTCCAAAAATTAAGCATAATAAAACAGCACAATCTCAACAAAATGTTAAATC
AGTCAAATCAATTTCAATCATAATAAAAAACCCTTTGCTATTTTTAGAACTTGAAAGTCAGTATCAATTT
TTTAAAGACATACCAAAACTGGATATCACAATACTTACCGATTCTAAATCTCAAAATGAGATTTTTTTTT
TACTCAAATCAGTTAAATTTTTCATATAGATTTATTATCAATTGCTGCAAATGTAACTCAATTTGGTAGA
GTATAATCTTGCCAAGATTAAAGATGAGGGTTCGAATCCCTTCTTTTGCTTTGATAGGATAAGTGGTCGA
GTGGTTTAAGGCGTTAGTTTTGAAAACTATTGTATTGAAAAATACCGTGGGTTCGAATCCTACCTTATCC
TAAAGAATTTTATATTATTTAAACTAAAAATGATTATATTAATAATTTGTACTGTATTAAAGATTCTTGC
TATTGTTGTTCCTTTACTAATCTCTGTTGCATATTTTACTATAGCAGAAAGAAAAATTATGGGTATTATA
CAAAGAAGAAAAGGTCCCAACGTGATAGGTTTTTTAGGTTTACTACAACCATTAGCCGATGGATTGAAAT
TATTTGTTAAGGAAACTATTTTTCCTAGTAATTCTAATCTCGTTATCTTTTTAATTGCCCCTATGTTAAC
GTTTATTCTAAGTCTGATCGGTTGGGCTGTTTTACCATTATCAAAGCAGATAGTTTTATCAGATCTAAAT
GTTGGGGTTTTATATTTATTTGCAACTTCTTCATTAAGTGTTTATGGCATCATAATGGCAGGTTGGTCAA
GCAACTCAAAATACCCGTTTTTAGGTGCATTGCGTTCTGCGGCTCAAATGATTTCTTATGAAGTTTCTAT
AGGGTTTATCATAATTAATGTATGTATTTGTGCAGGTTCTTTTAATCTAAGTTCGATAGTACTAGCTCAA
CAAAACGTTTGGTTTATCGTACCGTTATTACCTATGTTTATTATTTTTTGTGTATCAATGCTTGCTGAAA
CCAATCGACATCCTTTTGACCTACCTGAAGCTGAGGCTGAATTAGTTTCTGGTTATAATGTTGAGTACTC
AGCAATGACTTTTGCTTTATTTTTTTTGGGCGAATATGCAAACATGCTCTTAATGAGCGCTTTTGTCTCC
ATATTATTTTTAGGCGGTTGATTGCCTTTCATTGATATATTTCCATTCAACGTATTTCCAGGTAGTTTAT
GATTTAGTGTAAAAATTGCACTAGGTGTAGTTTTTTTTATAGTTACACGAGCTACATTACCTCGGTATAG
GTACGATCAATTAATGTACATTGGTTGAAAAACTTTCCTTCCGTTGTCTCTAGGATATTTATTATTTTCA
GTAGGTATATTGATTAGTTTTAACTGACTACCTACTTAAAATTTGTAAGCTCCAGTTTTAATATTATGTG
AATTATAAATAGTTCATATACTACTATAATACAAATGCTAGTTATTAATTGATAAACGACTTCAGGAGGT
GTGACACAGGTCGCGAACAAAAAAAAAGCAAAATATAAAATTTTTCTAAGTTTTTTGATTATTAACAGAT
TTGTTTTAAATAAGTCTAAAAAAATAAAAAACAAAACTATTATTTGGTATATTAAATAGCACAAATAATA
AATTGATTTATAAAAAATCAGATATTCGTTTAATTTAGCTTCGAAATAAAACGCTAAGCCTTGAAAAGAT
AAAAAGTTTTGAAATTTTGAGAAAAAAAACCAGCTAGCTGGGAAAATCCAAATATTTAACAATAAAATAA
ATATCATTCAACAAATTATTACAATGGTTAAAACGTTTTTTAAGTAAATATATTCAAATTTATAAAGACC
TGTAGATATAAAAATGAATATTTGATAACATACGAATATAACTCCCACTTGATTAGTTATGAAGTAAGTT
AAATGGACGTAGGTCATAAAAACTTCAGTCACGTTGATTGTTAGGAAATAAAAGGAATCGCTACTACCAT
AACTTGAACTTAATCTAATAAAAACGTATAGTAAAGTTTCCTTGAAATAGTAACAGTTCGCCACCATAAA
GCATCAAGCAATTAAAGAAAAAAAAATACGGTACTTAATTTCTAATAAGTATTTATAAATCATAAATTTT
TTAGATTAGATACTTTCTAGGGAAATAGTTCAGTTGGTAGAGCAATGGTTTCCAAAACCAAAGGTCAGGG
GTTCAAGTCCCTTTTTTCCTGAAGTTATTTTTTTTTTAGATTTTTATAAATTTTGCTGTTTTTAACTATA
TTATGAAAACTTTTTGTTATTTTTGAAAAATCACTAAATAATAAAATTGCTACTAAAAAAGCAATAATAA
GTTGGCTTATACTTATATTTCTCATAGAATCAAAAATTAATTTTTAATAAACTCAGGCTTATAGTTTAGA
GGTAGAACGTACCGCTCATAACGGTTTCGTCGTAGGTTCGATTCCTACTAAGCCTAAATAATAATCAATG
GATTTTAATTTAAAAACCTATAAACGTTTAAAGATTGAACATTATTTTAAAGCAATAAATTTTTTTTTTT
TCTTTCATGGAACTTCTTTAAATAGTGAAAATTGAGTTAAAATTGAACAAGTTTTAACTGACCAAGATAT
AAAATACTTTAGAATTTATAACACTTTACGTAACTATAACGGTCCTAAGGTAGCGAACGTTGCAGGCCAT
GCTGTCCAGGCAGGTAGATGACGACCATCAGGGACAGCTTCAAGGATCGCTCGCGGCTCTTACCAGCCTA
ACTTCGATCATTGGACCGCTGATCGTCACGGCGATTTATGCCGCCTCGGCGAGCACATGGAACGGGTTGG
CATGGATTGTAGGCGCCGCCCTATACCTTGTCTGCCTCCCCGCGTTGCGTCGCGGTGCATGGAGCCGGGC
CACCTCGACCTGAATGGAAGCCGGCGGCACCTCGCTAACGGATTCACCACTCCAAGAATTGGAGCCAATC
AATTCTTGCGGAGAACTGTGAATGCGCAAACCAACCCTTGGCAGAACATATCCATCGCGTCCGCCATCTC
CAGCAGCCGCACGCGGCGCATCGGGGGGGGGGGGNTTTCAATTCATCATTTTTTTTTTATTCTTTTTTTT
GATTTCGGTTTCCTTGAAATTTTTTTGATTCGGTAATCTCCGAACAGAAGGAAGAACGAAGGAAGGAGCA
CAGACTTAGATTGGTATATATACGCATATGTAGTGTTGAAGAAACATGAAATTGCCCAGTATTCTTAACC
CAACTGCACAGAACAAAAACCTGCAGGAAACGAAGATAAATCATGTCGAAAGCTACATATAAGGAACGTG
CTGCTACTCATCCTAGTCCTGTTGCTGCCAAGCTATTTAATATCATGCACGAAAAGCAAACAAACTTGTG
TGCTTCATTGGATGTTCGTACCACCAAGGAATTACTGGAGTTAGTTGAAGCATTAGGTCCCAAAATTTGT
TTACTAAAAACACATGTGGATATCTTGACTGATTTTTCCATGGAGGGCACAGTTAAGCCGCTAAAGGCAT
TATCCGCCAAGTACAATTTTTTACTCTTCGAAGACAGAAAATTTGCTGACATTGGTAATACAGTCAAATT
GCAGTACTCTGCGGGTGTATACAGAATAGCAGAATGGGCAGACATTACGAATGCACACGGTGTGGTGGGC
CCAGGTATTGTTAGCGGTTTGAAGCAGGCGGCGGAAGAAGTAACAAAGGAACCTAGAGGCCTTTTGATGT
TAGCAGAATTGTCATGCAAGGGCTCCCTAGCTACTGGAGAATATACTAAGGGTACTGTTGACATTGCGAA
GAGCGACAAAGATTTTGTTATCGGCTTTATTGCTCAAAGAGACATGGGTGGAAGAGATGAAGGTTACGAT
TGGTTGATTATGACACCCGGTGTGGGTTTAGATGACAAGGGAGACGCATTGGGTCAACAGTATAGAACCG
TGGATGATGTGGTCTCTACAGGATCTGACATTATTATTGTTGGAAGAGGACTATTTGCAAAGGGAAGGGA
TGCTAAGGTAGAGGGTGAACGTTACAGAAAAGCAGGCTGGGAAGCATATTTGAGAAGATGCGGCCAGCAA
AACTAAAAAACTGTATTATAAGTAAATGCATGTATACTAAACTCACAAATTAGAGCTTCAATTTAATTAT
ATCAGTTATTACCCGGCCGGGAATCTCGGTCGTAATGATTTTTATAATGACGAAAAAAAAAAAAATTGGA
AAGAAAACCCCCCCCCCCNGCAGCGTTGGGTCCTGGCCACGGGTGCGCATGATCGTGCTCCTGTCGTTGA
GGACCCGGCTAGGCTGGCGGGGTTGCCTTACTGGTTAGCAGAATGAATCACCGATACGCGAGCGAACGTG
AAGCGACTGCTGCTGCAAAACGTCTGCGACCTGAGCAACAACATGAATGGTCTTCGGTTTCCGTGTTTCG
TAAAGTCTGGAAACGCGGAAGTCAGCGCCCTGCACCATTATGTTCCGGATCTGCATCGCAGGATGCTGCT
GGCTACCCTGTGGAACACCTACATCTGTATTAACGAAGCGCTGGCATTGACCCTGAGTGATTTTTCTCTG
GTCCCGCCGCATCCATACCGCCAGTTGTTTACCCTCACAACGTTCCAGTAACCGGGCATGTTCATCATCA
GTAACCCGTATCGTGAGCATCCTCTCTCGTTTCATCGAGTTACGCTAGGGATAACAGGGTAATATAGATG
GTCAAAACTTTAAACGACTCAGTATTTAAACATTTAACTAGTTTGGTACATGGTCCTATTATATTATTGA
ATACTAACAATTCTAAATTAACTTTAAAAAAATTAGAAGAAGTTAACCCATTAATTAGTTTATTATGTTT
AAAAATAAATAATAAAATTTACTCTAAAAAACAAATAAAGAATTTAAAAAAGCTCTCATATACTGAAAAT
GTTTATACTCTTTATAAATCGCTACAAACTTTTATAAAAATGCCTTACTGCAAATTGAAAAAAAAAAAAT
TAATTTCGAAATAATGTGATTTGAACACATGACTTCCTGTTCCCAAAACAGGCACGCTACCAGACTGCGT
TATATTTCGTTGAAGGAAGTAGGATTCGAACCTACGACAAGATAAACTTAACAGATTTACAATCTGCCAC
TTTCAACCACTCAGTCATTCCTTCTATAATTTTTTCGTTCGCGTACGAATTTTAATTCGTTTCTTTTTTT
TTAACCTGCAACCATTATGTGGCTGGTAATTATAACTTGTCATTAATTTTATAAAAGTTTTTTGTTTTAA
TCGTTTAAAAATATATGATTGATGATTAAAAAATAAATTATTAAAATGTAAGGCAACAGGTTTAGTTTTA
AAAATTTTAGATTTTATCAATAAAGCTCTTAAAATTGTAATTATTGCTTTAGGTTGTTTAATTTTTTGTT
TTTTTTGCAAGTTAAACATTCCTGCCGAATAAAATAATTTTGGGTTACCCTTGATATTATTTACATTTAT
GAAGGTGTTTGTTGGGGACAGATTAATGTTGATGACATAACTAATTAATTTTTGTCGATTAATAAAAGAA
AAATAAATATATGAAATAAAATAGTTTGTTTTTGCTTTAATAGTCTGAAACTTAGTAAAAAGGAATACCA
GCAACCATCCTAAATAAAAAGAAAATGTTTCTTTTTTTATGAATTTTAAAATTTGTATTTTATGAAATAA
ACACTGAATATAATTCTGAGTAATTAAGTTTGGTGAAAATAATGACTTATTTGCTATTTTTAATAAGAGC
ATGAATTTTAAAAATAATTTATATGAATTTAATGAAAAATAAATTTACTTCGTTAACCCAAAAAACTTTA
ATAAATTTATCAAAGAAAAAATTAAACAAAATTCCTTTGATAAAAAAAATGATTCAAGGTCAAAAAAACA
AAGCAGGGAAAAATGATTCTGGAAAAATTACAGTATACCATAAAGGCGGCGGGCATAAAAAAAAATATAG
AAAAATTAATTTTTTAAGGAATGAAGACTCGATAGGTATTATAACTAGCTTAGAATACGATCCTTACCGT
ACTGCTTTTATAGCTTCTGTATATGATTTTCTAAACTCTGATTACTTCTATATAGTTGCTCCTAAAAACT
TAACTATTGGTGATATCGTAAAATCGGGCTTCAATGCTGAAATTAAAGTGGGTCATTCTCTAACCTTAAT
GAAAATCCCTGTTGGAAGTTTTATTCACAATATATCGCTAAAAAACAATAAAAAAGCTCAATTAAGCCGT
TCTGCCGGAACTAGCTCACAGTTAATAGAAAAAACTTCTAAGTATTGTAGAATTGTTCTAAGTTCAGGTG
AGCATAAATTCCTCTCTTCTACCTGCCATGCAACAATCGGAACAGTATCCAATGAGTTTTCGTTTTTTAA
GAAGATCAATAAAGCCGGTCGAAACCGGTGGTTAAATGTAAGACCAACTGTTAGAGGAGTTGCTATGAAT
CCTATCGACCATCCTCACGGAGGCGGGGAAGGGAAATCTTCAGGAGGCCGATCTTCAGTAACTCCTTGAG
GCAAACCTACCAAAAATGGTAAGACAAGAAAAAAAAGATCTAAATTTTTAAAATCTTAAAAAATGAGCAG
AGTTAAATGAAAGGGACCATATGTTACAAATAACTTATTGAAAAAAATTACGAATTCATTTTTAGAAAAT
AAAAATGAAATTAAAACAGTTTCTAGAGACTCTGTGATTTTGCCAAAATTTATAGGACTTAATTTACGAG
TTTACAATGGAAAAACATTTATGGTTGTAAAAATCGCAGATGAAATGGTTAATTATAAATTAGGGGAGTT
TGTTACTACACGAAAACAGTTTTCTTATAAAAAAAAAAGAAAAAATAAAAATGGGCCAAAAAGTAGATGC
ACGTATTTTTCGACTAGGTGTTGGTAAAAAAAATTGAGAGCTGAAACATATTGAAAAAAATAATGAAGAA
TCTTCTTTATATTTATATAAAACTTTAGAAATTCAGAAATATTTAAATCGATTTTTTAGTTTGTATAAAG
TAAAAATCCATAATTGTAAAATCTTTTATTCAAATAATTCGTTACAGCTATTTATTTCTTTTTATATTAC
AGAAAAAACAATTTATATTATTAATAAAAATTTAACTAAATATCAAAAAAAACTTTCAATACGGTTTAAA
CGACCATGCATTCAAAAAAAAAATAAGAAAAGTATTCTATCTTACAAACCCAATTTGAAACAAACTATGA
TGTTACAAGAATTTCAAGACATTTTATTAGAAAGTTTAACCATTTACACAAAAGGGAAAGTTAACATTTT
CGTAACAATGCAAAACTTAAACAATCAAAAAAACTTGTCATACAATCGAATTAAGAACTGAAAAACTATT
TTTAAACAATTGAAAAAATTCGTTCGAAATTCTTTTTTTAAAGAAGCTATAAATATTTTGTTTGTCAATA
TTACTAAAAGAAAATCAGCAAAATTACTAGCAGAATTTATAAGTGATCAGTTCAAAATCAATCAACTAAA
AACTGACCAAATGGCGATTTCCAGAAAAGACAACTATTTTTTAGGATTTTTAAAACAAACTATAAAATTG
TTAATCAACGCTGAGGTTTCCGGTCTTACAGGTATCAAAATTGTGATTAAAGGGCGATTTAATAGGGCAC
CTAGAGCTAAAAGTGTTACAATACAATTCGGAAAATTTTCCCTTCAATCATTTGACTCTAAAATTGATTA
TTTTCAATCAACTGCCTATACAATTAATGGTACTTTTGGCGTAAAGGTATGAATGCGTGAAAATTAAAAT
TAAAAAATTTATGTTCTTACAACCTAAAAAAACTAAATATAAAAAAATACAGAAAGGTAAACTATCCAAA
TTTAATTTCCGATCGAACATATTACAATTTGGAAACATCGGATTAAAAGCAGCAAAAGCAACGACTCTTT
CAGCCAGGCAAATTGAAGCAGCACGACAAGCCATTGTAAGAAAACTGAGCCGAAAAGGAAAACTATGAAT
ACGCGTTTTTCCAAATATACCTATAACAGCAAAACCTACTGAAGTTAGAATGGGTAAGGGTAAGGGTGCT
GTATCTCACTGAGGCGTTAAAATTAGTGCAGGTACAATTTTATTTGAACTATGTGGAGTTTCTAAAAACA
TTGCTATTACGGCTTTTAAAACTGGGGGCGCTAAATTACCTGTTAAAACAATAATTTCTTTATAATATAT
ATAATAAAACTATAAACAACAACAAAGACTTTAAAAACTTTAAGATTCGCTTAAAATTATACAATCTGAT
GGGACCTTTAAAATTTTAAATTCTATTTTATAAAAGCTGCTTTGGAGCCACCGACAAAAATAAATACATT
TATATTATATTTACATGTTATTACAAGCAGCTAAATTTGTAGGAGCTGGATTAGCTACTATTGGGCTAGC
AGGAGCAGGAGTAGGAATTGGTACCGTATTTGGTGCATTAGTGATTGGAGTTTCACGAAATCCTTCTTTA
AAAGATGAGTTATTCAAACTTGCTATCTTAGGTTTTGCACTAACCGAAGCCATTGCACTTTTTTCATTAA
TGATGGCATTCTTAATTCTTTTTGCGTTATAATTTTTCTTCACTAAAAGAATTAAAAGGGTATGTAGCTC
AGTCGGCAGAGCATTGGACTTTTAATCCACAGGTCTTGGGTTCGAATCCCAATGTACCCAGAATTTGATA
ATATATACATGATAATTTTGAATTTAAACTATATTTTAAATATTGTTATAACTTTATTTTTAATCGGAGT
ACTAGGACTTGTTCTGAATAGAAAAAATATATTAATAACATTAATGTCCATCGAACTTATGTTGTTAGCC
ATAAATTTAAACTTTGTTGTTTTTTCTATCTATTTAGATGATATTACAGGTTATATATTTGTTTTATTTA
TATTAACTATTGCTGCAGCAGAGTCTGCAATAGGATTAGCTATTTTAACTATCTACTATAGATTAAAAAA
TACTATCCGAATAGATAAAATTAAAAATATTAAAAGCTAAACGCTAAAACGGAAACGACAGGATTTGAAC
CAGCAATCTTCGACGTGACAAGTCGACGCTTTAACCATTTGAAGCTACGTTTCCTTTAAAAAGATCTGAA
TTTTTAAAACTTTGAAATACTTCCATATAAATAATATAAAATTTAATTACGATTTAGAATTTAAAAATAA
TTCAAATACTAACTTTTGAAAACAAAACACACCTCTTATTGAGTATTGTGAAACATTAGGAATTAATATA
CCACACTATTGTTATCATAAAGGTTTATCTATTTCAGGAAATTGCCGTATGTGCCTTGTAGAACTAAAAA
ACTCACCTAAGCCTGTTGTTTCATGTGCAATGAATGCAAAATCTTGTTTAGCAAATGGTGATATTTATAC
AAACAGTTCACTAGTGAAAAAAGCTCGCGAAAATGTTTTAGAATTTTTATTATTAAATCACCCTCTAGAC
TGTCCTATTTGTGACCAAGGTGGTGAATGCGACTTACAAGATCAATCCCTTTTTTTTGGGCTAACTAAAA
AAAGATTCTATAGCTTTAAACGGGTGGTTATGGATAAAAATATTGGACCTATTGTGAAAACAGTGATGAC
ACGATGTATTCATTGTACGAGATGTGTGCGTTTCGCTGCTGAAATTGCAGGTGTCGAAGATATCGGAATG
TTTGGAAGAGGGTTACACAGTGAAATCGGAACCTACGTTGAAAAAATTTTTCAATCGGAATTGTCTGGCA
ATGTTATTGATCTGTGTCCTGTTGGTGCATTAACTTCAAAACCTTATCCTTTTATAAGCCGGAATTGGGA
ATTAAAAAACGTGACATCAATTGATTACTCAGACGGTTTTGGAACTCCTGTTCAATTGGCCCTAAAAAAC
AATCAAATAATTAAAGTTTTACCTGGTTATGAAAAAGCAACATATAAAACAAATTGAATTTCTGATAAAA
CTCGATTTTCGTTTGACGGGATGTTTTCTCCAGAAAAAATAGTATATAGTTTTATAGATAACAATAACAA
AAAGTCATTTATAAGTTTATCTTGAAAAAAATTATTTAAAGAATTTTTTTGTACACTTTATTTTCAAAAT
CATTTGTCCAAACATTTTTATCAACCACATCAAATAACAGTTTGTTTAGACAAAAATATAAGTCTAGAAG
TCTTAAACTTACTAAATATTTTAAGTCACAAACATTCTTTTTTTAAACTAAGACAATCTGAAATACAAAA
TTTAAATGTTGATTTAGAACAAAACTATTTATTAAACTCAAGTTTAGATCACTCTAAAATACTATCATCA
GATACTTGCTTGTTAATAGGTATCAACCCACGTTATGAAGGATCTAAATTAAATTTAACACTTAGGTCAC
GATATTTGAAAGGAAACTTTAAGATCCTTCATGTCGGATCTTTGTTTAATCTAACATTTTCTACTTATAA
TCTTAGCAGTAATATTAAAATTTTAAAATCTTTAGTAGAAGGTAATAATTTATTTTGTCAGGAATTTGTA
AACTCTTCAAATCCTATTTTAATTTCAAACTCAGAAATATTTAAACGAAAAGATGCGTTTAGTTTAGTAA
ATATGTTAAAGTCTTTAACAAAATATATTAATTTATATTCACAATCCAATGACCTAAATCAACTAAATAT
TTTGAACCCAACGTTGAATGATGCTGGATTCGCTAATCTTAATCACTTAAAAGCGGTTAAATATAAAGAC
TTTAGAAATTCTACAGGAATTTATTTCATAAATAATTCTTTTTCTACTTCTAATGTGAAAAAGTTGTTAA
GTTTAAAACTATTAAATTTTTTTCAAAATTATAAGCCTGAAAACAAACTATTAATCACGCAAAATTCTAC
TCTAGAAACTAAAACAATAGCTTTATTAAAAAAAGGTTTTGATATAAGTAATCATATGCATTTACCTAAC
GCCATTTTTTTTGAAACTGCCGGTACCTATATTAACACTGAAGGTACAGTTAATAAAGTAGCTAAAGTAG
TGACTTCATCAGGACAAACGAAAAGCGACTGACAAATAATAAGAAAAATTCTTTCTTATTCTAAAAAGAC
TTTATTTATCTCAAATTTATTAAAAAATAACAAATTAACATATAATTGTAATACTACACATAACTTTAAA
AATTATATAGGGTTCCAACATTATGCGGTATCTACCTTAAATAGTGTTGCATTTCAATTGTTTAAAAAAG
TGGCGAAGTATCCTTTAGATACCTTTAAATTTAAGTCTAAACGAAAAAAACTTTATAAATCGCAGCTAAG
ATTTTGACTAAATGATTTTTACGTAGATGGTAAAGATTTTAATAGTAAATACTCTTCTACAATGATTCAA
TGCTCAAAACTTTCTAGACTAAATAATACCAATTTTAAATACTAAAAAATTTAAACATTTACCCACTTTC
TAGTGATATTCTTGGTATTTTAGAGGCTGATGTTTTAAAAAGTCGTCATAATTAATTTTTTTTGTCATTT
TTTTGAAGAGACTATCTAAAGTTATATTAGTATAATATTAACAACCCGTGATAAAATTACGAAAAAGTAC
TACCATACCGTCTAGTCGCTGACTTATAAAGATATCAGTATTTGTTGTGGTGGTGTTCTACTATTTCAAG
CTAAATTATCCACTATAATCTTATGATTATTAAAATTTGCTTCGTGTTGTTGGAAAGGAAAACCTAAATT
AAACTGTTCTTCAAATGGGTCATATTCCTTGCTAAAGAGTTCTAATATGATACTATGCTCATATTTTGTT
TTAGAGGTGATAGCTACTCACCCTGTTTATTTTATTGGCATGTTTTTCACGCTTTTGTGGCGACATTGAT
TCGAAGTTTTTCGAATCGCCTAGTCTATAGACTCTAAGAAACGTACTGAAAAGATACTTTTATCTACTAT
GTTTTTATGCACTTTAAGGGATGTAATTATCTTCAACGGGATTTGAACCCGTGTTATCGCCGTGAAAGGG
CGAGGTCCTAACCACTAGACGATGAAGACATTTAGACTTATATCTAAAATTAAAAACATATGTTGTTTTT
TGGAATAAAAGGATTTGAACCTTTGAATATTCGTACCAAAAACGAAGGCCTTACCAACTTGGCTATATTC
CACAATAAAATAAAAAATAATTTTAAACTGTTACTATCTTTAAAGAAAGGATGAGATTCGAACCCACGGT
ATAATAAAAACTATACAAAGATTTAGCAGATCTTCACTTTAAACCTCTCAGTCACCTTTCTTAAAATAAT
AGCGTCAGAAAAAAATATATTATAAAAAATTAATTAAAAAACGCCAAATTTTTATAAATTTCATACATGC
AATAAAAACGATTAGATAGTTTAATTAATGTCTAATGCTCCAACACAGTAAATATAAATATACCCAATAC
CTAATTCAAACATAAAATCAATCATGGATCAAAACCCGACAATATCTAATTGGCCTAATACATTTGTCCA
TGGAATTAAAAACATAGTTTCAATATCAAAGACTATGAATAAAATAGCAACTAAATAAAATTTAACATCG
AAGGTATGACGTGCATCTTCATAAGGCTCGAATCCACACTCATACGTAGATAACTTTTCAGTTTCTGGAT
TTTGAACTGCCAAAATATATGAAAGTGCGACTATAACAACAGATAATAAAACAGCAACAAATAAAAAAAT
CAAAATAACAGAATATTCGCTATAGAATAACGAGTTGTTTAAATGAAAATATTCATTGAAAAATAAAAGA
TCATTTGAGTGAAAATAGTTCTTTAACAACAAAATAGATGAGGTCATTTTTAGTTTATTTTTTTACCAGG
AAGATTTTTTTAGCCCAGGGACGGAGCCAGATCTTGCCAATCGCAAAAAACTTAATCTTGAAAACTTTTT
GAAAATTCTATTGAATTTAGCTTTTCGATTCGTTAAAACACATCTATGAACAAATCGAGTTTTATTTTGA
CTTACTGATAGATTAGACAATTTAATTATTGCGTTTCATTTTGTAGTCAAAGGTAAATTTTCATTTTGAA
TTATGCTCTTTAAAATATTGTAGCTTAATTCACGCTTATTGAAAAGTTTCCTAATATGTGAATCTTTTTG
AATTTGGTTTTTCATATTTATTTATGAAACTATTACCAAGGAGATAAAAACTTGAAAGTTCTGTATTCTT
GACATAATTCAATAGATTCGTTTATTACTCTTTTTTCTGTTTCATTATATTTCATTTCAACAAAACCACT
TAATGGAAAATCTTTTCTAAGTGGATGTCCTTCAAAGCCATAATCTGTTAAAATACGCTTTAAATTTGAG
TGGTTCTTAAAAAAAACACCATACATATCTCAAATTTCACACTCATACCAGCCTGCTGTAAAATATAATT
TATCACACGAATCTACCCCAAATAACTCATGAGTAAATGTTTTGACTCTAAGACGAATATTATAACGGAT
ACTTAATAAATCATAAACTAATTTAAATCTATATTTGTTGTTAGGATAATCTACACCAGTAATACAAGTT
AAAATATCAAATTGGTATGATACGTGGTATTTAAAAAATAATAAAATATCATATAATAAGTTTGGTTTTA
CAATTATTACTAAATCCTGGTTATAAAATTGAATTTTTTCAAGCGGACATAATTGAAATAAATCTTTAAT
ACTTTTTACAATTAACTGTGAATTCATTTGTTAAATTTTTAAAAATTTGGTTACGATACTTTGTATAAAA
AAAATTCGAGGGATGGAAATTAGAAGAAGTCTTATTAAACGGGCTTATAGTTAAATTTTTTTTCAAGAAG
TTATATTTTTTATACGTTTTTAAATAAATAGAATGATCAAAATAAACACAACCGTTTGGTAGAACTTGCA
ATGTTTTAAAAGATTTTAAACCAGAGCTCATCAAAATTTATCGATCAACTTCACCAAATACTATATCTTG
AGTACCTATAATTGTAACAACGTCAGCAATTAAATGACCTTTCGACATAAAATCCAACGCTTGTAAATGA
TTAAATCCTGGGGCTTTAATTTTACATCTATAAGGTCTATTAGTATTGTCAGAAATTAAGTATACTCCAA
ATTCTCCTTTTGGGGCTTCAGTGCCAATATAAGTTTCGTTGCTAGGTATAATAACTCCTTGAGTGTACAT
CTTAAAATGATGAATTAATGCTTCCATAGACTGTTTCATTTCAACTCTAGTTGGTGGGGAAATCTTAAAA
TCATTTGTTTTAACGTAACCAGCCGGCATTAAATTTAAACATTGTTCGATTATTTTCAACGATTCTTTCA
TTTCAAAAACTCGAATTAGATATCGATCATAACAATCACCATTAGTACCAACAGGAATATCAAATTCAAG
TTTTTCATACACTTCATAAGGCTGGCTTTTTCGTAAATCTCAGTTAATACCTGAACCACGTAACATAACC
CCACTAAAACCTCACTGGCATGCATCTTTAGCAGTTACAACACCAATATCAACCAACCGTTGCTTCCAAA
TTCTATTTTCCGTTAGCATATCTTCCATTTCAGTTAGTCTTAATGTGAATTGTTCAATAAACATATAAAT
ATCATCCAATAAACCTTTTGGAATGTCAACTTGCAATCCTCCAGGCCTAAAATAAGCCGCATGCATTCGA
GCACCTGATACTCGCTCGTAAAACTCCATAAGCTTTTCTCGTTCTTCAAATGCTCACAAAAAGGGTGTCA
TTGCGCCTACATCCATAGCGTGACACCCAACAGCTAATAAATGATTTAAAATGCGAGTAATTTCAGCAAA
AAGGACTCTAATGTACTGTGCCCGTTCTGGAATTTTACAGTTAAAAAGTTTTTCAATAGCTAAACAATAG
CTATGCTCTTGCGCCATCATAGAAACATAATCTAAACGATCAAAATATGGTAACGCTTGAACATAATTTT
TATATTCAATTAACTTTTCTGTACCTCTATGTAATAAACCTATATGAGGATCTGCTCGATTTACTATTTC
ACCATTAAGTTCTAATACTAATCGTAATACACCATGAGCCGCAGGATGTTGAGGACCAAAATTAATTGTA
AAATTTTTAATTTTTTTTAATAAATTCTTTTTTTTTACTGTCATTATTATTTTAAAACGTAATATAATAG
ATATTACTTCTTAGATACGTAAGATATCAACTTTGATTCAAGAATTCCGATAAGCGGGATTAAAACAATA
AAAAATAAGAAATAAAAAACTGTTGCCACTTGACCTACTACTACATAAACATCTTTAACAGGTTTTTGAC
CAATCCAACCTAATAATAAAAAATCAGCAACAAGTAACCAGTAAAAAATTTTAAAAATAGGTCTAAAAGT
TGTACTTCTAATTTCAGATGTATTGGTAAATGGGATTAAAAATAAAATAATAAGCGCTCCTCCCATAGCA
GCAACACCACCAAGTTTATCAGGAATAGATCTTAAAATTGCGTAAAAAGGTAAAAAATATCATTCAGGGA
CAATATGAGCCGGAGTTGACATAGGATCTGCAGGTATATAATTATCTGGGTGACCTAACGCATTTGGAAA
ATAGAAAACAAAAACGCCGAAAAAAGTTAAGAAACAAAAAAACGCAAAAAGATCTTTTACCACAAAATAT
GGATAAAAAGGAATTTTATCTCCTTTACTATCGATTCCTAATGGATTATTCGATCCGTCTTTATGTAATA
GTGCTAAATGCACTAAACTTAAAGCAGCGATTATAAACGGTAAAAAGAAATGTAAACTAAAAAATCTGTT
TAACGTCGCGTTGTTTACAGTAAATCCTCCTCATAGCCAATCAACAATAGATTGACCTACAACTGGAACT
GCTGTCACTAAACTTGTAATAACAGTAGCTCCCCAAAAACTCATTTGACCTCAAGGTAAAACATATCCCA
TAAATGCTGTTCCCATCATTAAAATAAAAATAAGAACACCTGAACATCAAAGTAATTGTCGTGGTTGCAT
GTATGAACCGTAGTAAAGTCCACGGAAAATGTGACAGTAAACTACAATGAAAAACATTGAAGCACCATTT
GCATGGATATAACGAATTAACCAACCATTATTTACGTCTCGCATAATATGTTCAACGCTACTAAATGCTA
GATCAATATGTGGTGTATAATGCATAGCTAAAAAAATTCCAGATAAAATTTGAATAATTAAACAAATTCC
AGCAGAAGACCCAAAACTCCAAGCGTATGTCAGATTTAATGGACTTGGGTAATGTATTAAATGACTATCT
AAAATAGATAATAAATAATTTTTACCCCATCTTATTGTTTTAGTAACAAAAGAAGACATAAAATTTGAGT
TACCATACTCATTTGAATGTTTCGAGTTTATAAATTTGCCAAAAGTACTAAGTTTTAGGTCATAGCTTGG
GTTCATAAAGTTGTAACAGATTTAAACTATTACTAAATAAAAGATATGATGTTAAAGAAAATAAGCATAG
ATATACCAAAGATTTGATTTAATCAATAAATTATATAAACTTTTTAAGTTATGAATTTATCATAATTCAA
AATGAATGGTTGCGTTATAAAAATCGTTTATCTATTAATCTATAAAAAATTTAAGAAAGGGTAATTAGTA
TTCTTTTTTACTTATTTTGTTAGATGAAAAAGCTTCAAATACCACATAAAAAAAGAATAATGAAGAGATA
GCAGAAACGTAAGAACCTCAAGATGCAATTTTATTAAACGTAAAATATGCGTCAGGATAATCAGGGATTC
GTCTTGGCATACCTGCAACACCCAAAAAATGCATTGGGAAAAAGGTTAAATTTACCCCAACGAAAAAACT
CCAAAAATGAATTTTTCCTAGTATTTCTGAATATCTAACTCCAGTGATTTTTTCAAACCAAAAATAGATA
CCCCCTAGCATAGAAAATACTGCACCCATCGACAACAGTGGCCTAATTTACCAATCTCGTTGCTTATCAA
TAAATCGACCCCGAACCGTACGTGCAAGTTTCCCTGCATACGGCTCTCACTCATGTTAAAATTGGACAGA
AGTTTTATTTGACTCGTTTGCCATCGTATACGCCCTGATGTATTTTTATATGACATTTTTTGCAAACAGG
AACTTGTTTTCGATTCATTCTAGACATCATACTGGATAAGTAGTCTTTACGCTTAGTTTTACTAAATTTT
CGAACGTGATGAATTTCAATATCCTGATTACTGCCACATAATACACAAGGGCCTTTAAGATCTTTACGAC
CTCTTTGTACTCGACGATCATACTGGTCAATATATGCTTCTAATGAAGAATAGTCTAATATAGGAGCTAT
AGTAAACTTTTTCGGACGACGATAATCGACCGTAGGGTAACTAATAATAATTTTACCCGATTCATCTTTA
ATATTAAGATTCTTGCCGTATTTGTTAAATACCCTCCGTAGAGTAGTAAGTTTCATCTTAGAGGCAATGG
TAAGGGCACAAGAGTATTTTAAGATATAATGTACTCTAGCAGCGACTCTACCGTAATTATTAGCTAACTT
GTAGTATTGAAGAATACCTCTTTCCACCGTTTTATAATGTTCTATCATATCATACAACGTATGATTTATA
AATCTTCCATTTCTGGTAGGTGAACCGTCTTTCTTGGTGTAACCTCGTTCATTCAACTTTTTTACAATTT
GATCGGTAGGACCGTCTAAAACAGTATTAGTGGTTCTACGAGAAAGTTGACCTTTGAGATTATGAGCTAT
TTTCATTTTAGAAAGCTTAGTTTTGTATACACGATAACCTAAAAATGTTGCGGAATCTAACTGACTATGA
GTTATCTTGGTCTTTTCGATGTTTAAGGTAAGTTTTAGTTGTTCGAACAAAAACGTTTTGCACTCATCAA
CTATTTGCTTACAATAAACTTTTGGACCATTTAAACCCATGATGAAATCGTCCGCATAACGAACATAGTG
AAGTCTAATAAAATTTCGATCATGTGCATACAAACTAGGGATAGAGTGATCAGTAACTTTTCCGGAACGT
ATCATTTTTGTATAAACAGGGTTGGCTTTCCTTCTTTTACCTTTAGTATATTTAGGTATAAGATCTCTTT
CAACCCATTTGTCAAAAGGAGTCATATAAATGTTCGCTAGAACAGGAGATAAAACTCCTCCTTGGCTTGT
CCCAATGCGCATTTTAACTATTTTATCTGGGGACTCACCATAACCCACTCTAAGGTATTTGTAGATTAAG
TCTATAAAAGCTTGGTCATCTATCTTGGTTTTCAGTAAATTGACCAATACCTGATGATTCAAGCTTGGGA
ATTGTTGATCAATATCCCCTTCAATAAGCCAATTATCGTGGGCAAATTCCATTTTAATTTGGTTTAAAGC
AGTATGACAGCCTCTACCGGATACCCAACCATGAGAGTTTTTGCTAAAATCACCTTCGAAAACCAGCATT
AATAAAAAACGCATGGCTTCTTGGACAATCTTATCTCTCGGAGAAGGAATAGTTAAAGGTCTCTTCCCCC
CATCAGACTTAGAAATGTAAGTTCTTCTAGAAGGAGAAAATTGGAATATTCCGTTCCGCATGGTATTTGC
AGTTTCCTCTAACCAAGATAGAGCGATTCCATCTAAGGTTTCTTTACTCAAAGCAAAAGTTAAACTTCCA
CTATTAGAGCGGATTCTAGCCCAAGCGGCAATTAGAAAATTTGGATCAGACATGATACTACTCAAATTGA
CACATTTTTTGTTACTGATAATATAAGATCTCAATAAGTCCAACTGATTTGATTCGTATACACCCGAAAG
CGTATCTTTGTCAAACCTAACATAACTAGGTTCCTTCCTGCAAGATTGCGCAGTACTATGGACCCTCCGT
AACCCCCATTCTTTCGAATTTCGGGTCATCGCGAATTCCGTTCGTTTTCGTCGCAAAACTAACTTAGGGC
TCCCCTTTCTAAAACTGCTACTTGCAGCCGGCTTGTTGAACTTGCTTGATGAAAGAAAGACTACGTAATT
TCTAACACTCAATCGTTTAATAGGGACTTCAGACCCTGCCAGAAAGTTGTAACTGGGATTCGTAAACCTA
CCCATATTAGTTAATAGCTTGGCACTCACTCTTTCAGAGCGCCTTCTGATGCATGCTATGGTCCCTTGCG
AAGTTAGCCCTCTCAGGTAAGCATCATGCTTTATCACAAATCGTTTAATCAATATATTCATTAATTAACG
AATAAGCAAGTAATGTGAGTCTTGATCAAAGTCAAGACAGGCGAAAACGACGTTAGACGCCGCACCGTAA
TGAAAATGTGCTACCACATAATAGGTATCATGTAAAGCTATATCAATACCAGAATTAGCAAGAACAACTC
CTGTAACGCCACCTACGGTGAATAAAAATATGAAACCAATTGCAAAAAGACCTGGGGTCCGTAGATCAAT
AGAACCACCTCATAATGTAGCAAGTCAACTAAATATTTTAATTCCTGTTGGAATAGCAATAATCATAGTT
GCTGCTGTAAAGTAAGCTCTGGTATCTATATCCAAACCTACAGTAAACATATGGTGAGCCCATACGATAA
AACCTAAAACACCGATAGAAAACATAGCGTAAACCATACCAAGGTAACCAAAAATAGGTTTTTTTGCGGT
ACTAACTACAATGTGGCTTATAATACCAAATCCAGGTAAAATAAGTATATAAACTTCAGGGTGACCAAAA
AATCAAAAAAGATGTTGAAATAACACAGGATCACCTCCTCCTGCAGGATCAAAAAATGTGGTATTGAAAT
TTCTATCTGTTAATAGCATAGTAATTGCACCAGCTAATACAGGTAACGATAACAATAATAAAAATGCTGT
AATTAAAACTGACCATACAAATAAAGGAAGATTATGAAAAGATAAACTTTTTACTCGCATATTGAAAATA
GTACAAATAAAGTTGATAGCACCTAAAATAGAAGAAGCGCCAGATAAATGTAAACTAAAAATAGCCAAAT
CTACAGAACCGCCAGAGTGAGCTGTTGCACTGGACAACGGCGGGTATACAGTTCAACCAGTACCAACTCC
AGCTTCGGTTAACATTGATGCAAATAATAATAATAATGATGGAGGTAATAACCAAAAACTGATATTATTC
ATTCTTGGGAAAGCCATATCAGGTGCACCAATCATTAAAGGAACAAACCAATTACCGAATCCTCCAATCA
GAGTTGGCATTACCATGAAAAAAATCATTAATATAGCATGACCCGTAACAATAACGTTATATAGATGATG
ATTATACTCTAAAAAACTACCGTTAGGCTGTGCTAGTGTTATTCGAATATATAAAGATAAAGCAGTACCA
GCAACTCCTGAAATTGCTCCAAAAATTAAATATAAAGTTCCAATATCTTTGTGGTTAGTTGAAAAAAGCC
AACGAGTTACAAATTTATAAATAGGATTTAATTGCGGACTATAGGTTGCCATTAGTATTTTATTGATTTT
TAGAAGGTTTTTCGTTTAGTAAAAAAAAACTTAATATTAAAAACAAAACAAAAATTTTAAAATCAATAAA
GTCTCCTAAGAAAACTCAAAACTGTCTTACACCTAAAATTAAGGTAAGACCTGTTAGAATTAAAAAAGTA
TAATGATATAAATAACCTGTCTGAAGTTTAGAAATATATAAGGCTTTTTTTGTTATTGCCGAAGACAATC
CCATTGGTCCAAAAATTTCTATGATTCCTCTGTCAATAGTCTTGTAAGTAACGGTATAACTAATAGTAAA
AAAAAACTGACTAACATATTCATTATAGACTTTATCAAAAAATCACTTTTTATTGAAAAAATTATAAATT
TTTTTTCCTATTGTAGATAGCTTTAATTTGACTAATATTTTACTACCAAATAAATAAAGTAAAAATGAAG
ATGTTACTCCTAAGATACTTAAAGCAACTGGTAGTATCTTATAAAAATGAGTAATAAACTCAGAATCTAT
TCTATTCATATTTTCGATACTAGTGAAAATAGCGTTTCCTCAAAAATCACTACCAAAGCCTATAATCATA
TCTTTTGCATAAAATCCTATCAATACACTTGGAATAACTAAAAAAAATAAAGAAGCGGATATTTGATAAG
AAGAATCATATGCTGCACAAATGACTGATTTGTAACCATTTGGTTTAGATAGAAAAGTTAAATAAATTAA
TCGAGTTGAATAAAAGGCTGTCAAAAAAGCACCTAAAGTACCTAAAATGTAACTGAAATGGCCTTCTAAC
GTATATTTACCATATGCTACTTCAAGAATGACGTCTTTTGAATAAAACCCAGTTAAGAAAGGGAAACCTA
TAAGAGCCAAAGAGCCTATCACCATCATAGAATACGTAAATGGTACTAATTTTTTTAACCCTCCCATTTT
ACGCATATCTTGCTCATCTGCAACTGCATGAATAATTGATCCAGCACCTAAAAACAGTAAAGCTTTAAAA
AAAGCGTGATTAACTAAATGGAAAACTCCAACCGAGTAGTTGGACAGACCACAGGCAAACACCATGTAAC
CCAACTGACTACACGTTGAATACGCAATTACCCGTTTTAAATCGTTTTGTAATAAGCCAACAGTAGCCGC
AAAAAACGCAGTACAAGCGCCTACTATTGTAACTAAGCTAAGTATACTAGATGTATATTCAAATAAAGGA
GAGGTACGGGCAATTAAAAATACTCCCGCAGTTACCATTGTTGCTGCGTGAATTAAGGCGGAAACAGGGG
TAGGACCTTCCATTGCGTCAGGTAACCAAGTATGCAGTCCCAATTGCGCAGATTTACCTACAGCCCCGAT
AAACAAAAAGAAACATATAAGAGAAATTAAATCAAAATCAAAATTTAAAAAATGAAACACTTTATTAGTA
AAAATCGGGGTTAAAGCAAAAACTGTGGCATAATCCACAGCCTTATATTCTACAAAAATAATTAAAATCC
CAATAACAAGTCCAAAATCACCAATTCTATTTAAAATCATTGCTTTTATTGCTGCTTTATTCGCTTGAAT
TCGTGTAAACCAAAAATTAATAAGCAAATATGAACAAAGACCTACACCTTCTCAACCTACAAACATTTGT
ATGAAATTATCGGCAGTAACTAAAATCAGCATAAAGAATGTGAAAAGAGATAAATAAGACATAAACCGAG
GAAGGTGAGGGTCATAAGCCATATATTCAGTAGAATATAAATGTACTATGGAGGAAACAAAAGTTACGAC
ACAACACATAACAACGGTTAAAGAGTCAAATAAAAATCCTCAATCTACATTTAGCATTTCAGAATTAATT
CAAGGAGCGAGTTTTATATACACACAACAATCTAACAAAGCTACTTCATAAAAAGCGAAAAGAGATAAAC
AAAACGTGACCATTAAACAAATTACTGTCACAAAAGATGATCCAAAAGGGCCAAGAATCCGGCCGAATAA
TCCAGCACAAATCGAGCCTATCAACGGTAAAAAAATTAATAATAAATACATAAAAACAGTTCAAATAATT
AATCTGAACTGCCTCGAGATCTTCCGCTGCATAACCCTGCTTCGGGGTCATTATAGCGATTTTTTCGGTA
TATCCATCCTTTTTCGCACGATATACAGGATTTTGCCAAAGGGTTCGTGTAGACTTTCCTTGGTGTATCC
AACGGCGTCAGCCGGGCAGGATAGGTGAAGTAGGCCCACCCGCGAGCGGGTGTTCCTTCTTCACTGTCCC
TTATTCGCACCTGGCGGTGCTCAACGGGAATCCTGCTCTGCGAGGCTGGCCGGCTACCGCCGGCGTAACA
GATGAGGGCAAGCGGATGGCTGATGAAACCAAGCCAACCAGGAAGGGCAGCCCACCTATCAAGGTGTACT
GCCTTCCAGACGAACGAAGAGCGATTGAGGAAAAGGCGGCGGCGGCCGGCATGAGCCTGTCGGCCTACCT
GCTGGCCGTCGGCCAGGGCTACAAAATCACGGGCGTCGTGGACTATGAGCACGTCCGCGAGCTGGCCCGC
ATCAATGGCGACCTGGGCCGCCTGGGCGGCCTGCTGAAACTCTGGCTCACCGACGACCCGCGCACGGCGC
GGTTCGGTGATGCCACGATCCTCGCCCTGCTGGCGAAGATCGAAGAGAAGCAGGACGAGCTTGGCAAGGT
CATGATGGGCGTGGTCCGCCCGAGGGCAGAGCCATGACTTTTTTAGCCGCTAAAACGGCCGGGGGGTGCG
CGTGATTGCCAAGCACGTCCCCATGCGCTCCATCAAGAAGAGGCACTTCGAGCTGTAAGTACATCACCGA
CGAGCAAGGCAAGACGATCGCGATCGCGAGCTGGTTGCCCTCGCCGGTGGGCTGGCGGCCGTCTATGGCC
CTGCAAACGCGCCAGAAACGCCGTCGAAGCCGTGTGCGAGACACCGCGGCCGGCCGCCGGCGTTGTGGAT
ACCTCGCGGAAAACTTGGCCCTCACTGACAGATGAGGGGCGGACGTTGACACTTGAGGGGCCGACTCACC
CGGCGCGGCGTTGACAGATGAGGGGCAGGCTCGATTTCGGCCGGCGACGTGGAGCTGGCCAGCCTCGCAA
ATCGGCGAAAACGCCTGATTTTACGCGAGTTTCCCACAGATGATGTGGACAAGCCTGGGGATAAGTGCCC
TGCGGTATTGACACTTGAGGGGCGCGACTACTGACAGATGAGGGGCGCGATCCTTGACACTTGAGGGGCA
GAGTGCTGACAGATGAGGGGCGCACCTATTGACATTTGAGGGGCTGTCCACAGGCAGAAAATCCAGCATT
TGCAAGGGTTTCCGCCCGTTTTTCGGCCACCGCTAACCTGTCTTTTAACCTGCTTTTAAACCAATATTTA
TAAACCTTGTTTTTAACCAGGGCTGCGCCCTGTGCGCGTGACCGCGCACGCCGAAGGGGGGTGCCCCCCC
TTCTCGAACCCTCCCGGTCGAGTGAGCGAGGAAGCACCAGGGAACAGCACTTATATATTCTGCTTACACA
CGATGCCTGAAAAAACTTCCCTTGGGGTTATCCACTTATCCACGGGGATATTTTTATAATTATTTTTTTT
ATAGTTTTTAGATCTTCTTTTTTAGAGCGCCTTGTAGGCCTTTATCCATGCTGGTTCTAGAGAAGGTGTT
GTGACAAATTGCCCTTTCAGTGTGACAAATCACCCTCAAATGACAGTCCTGTCTGTGACAAATTGCCCTT
AACCCTGTGACAAATTGCCCTCAGAAGAAGCTGTTTTTTCACAAAGTTATCCCTGCTTATTGACTCTTTT
TTATTTAGTGTGACAATCTAAAAACTTGTCACACTTCACATGGATCTGTCATGGCGGAAACAGCGGTTAT
CAATCACAAGAAACGTAAAAATAGCCCGCGAATCGTCCAGTCAAACGACCTCACTGAGGCGGCATATAGT
CTCTCCCGGGATCAAAAACGTATGCTGTATCTGTTCGTTGACCAGATCAGAAAATCTGATGGCACCCTAC
AGGAACATGACGGTATCTGCGAGATCCATGTTGCTAAATATGCTGAAATATTCGGATTGACCTCTGCGGA
AGCCAGTAAGGATATACGGCAGGCATTGAAGAGTTTCGCGGGGAAGGAAGTGGTTTTTTATCGCCCTGAA
GAGGATGCCGGCGATGAAAAAGGCTATGAATCTTTTCCTTGGTTTATCAAACGTGCGCACAGTCCATCCA
GAGGGCTTTACAGTGTACATATCAACCCATATCTCATTCCCTTCTTTATCGGGTTACAGAACCGGTTTAC
GCAGTTTCGGCTTAGTGAAACAAAAGAAATCACCAATCCGTATGCCATGCGTTTATACGAATCCCTGTGT
CAGTATCGTAAGCCGGATGGCTCAGGCATCGTCTCTCTGAAAATCGACTGGATCATAGAGCGTTACCAGC
TGCCTCAAAGTTACCAGCGTATGCCTGACTTCCGCCGCCGCTTCCTGCAGGTCTGTGTTAATGAGATCAA
CAGCAGAACTCCAATGCGCCTCTCATACATTGAGAAAAAGAAAGGCCGCCAGACGACTCATATCGTATTT
TCCTTCCGCGATATCACTTCCATGACGACAGGATAGTCTGAGGGTTATCTGTCACAGATTTGAGGGTGGT
TCGTCACATTTGTTCTGACCTACTGAGGGTAATTTGTCACAGTTTTGCTGTTTCCTTCAGCCTGCATGGA
TTTTCTCATACTTTTTGAACTGTAATTTTTAAGGAAGCCAAATTTGAGGGCAGTTTGTCACAGTTGATTT
CCTTCTCTTTCCCTTCGTCATGTGACCTGATATCGGGGGTTAGTTCGTCATCATTGATGAGGGTTGATTA
TCACAGTTTATTACTCTGAATTGGCTATCCGCGTGTGTACCTCTACCTGGAGTTTTTCCCACGGTGGATA
TTTCTTCTTGCGCTGAGCGTAAGAGCTATCTGACAGAACAGTTCTTCTTTGCTTCCTCGCCAGTTCGCTC
GCTATGCTCGGTTACACGGCTGCGGCGAGCATCACGTGCTATAAAAATAATTATAATTTAAATTTTTTAA
TATAAATATATAAATTAAAAATAGAAAGTAAAAAAAGAAATTAAAGAAAAAATAGTTTTTGTTTTCCGAA
GATGTAAAAGACTCTAGGGGGATCGCCAACAAATACTACCTTTTACCTTGCTCTTCCTGCTCTCAGGTAT
TAATGCCGAATTGTTTCATCTTGTCTGTGTAGAAGACCACACACGAAAATCCTGTGATTTTACATTTTAC
TTATCGTTAATCGAATGTATATCTATTTAATCTGCTTTTCTTGTCTAATAAATATATATGTAAAGTACGC
TTTTTGTTGAAATTTTTTAAACCTTTGTTTATTTTTTTTTCTTCATTCCGTAACTCTTCTACCTTCTTTA
TTTACTTTCTAAAATCCAAATACAAAACATAAAAATAAATAAACACAGAGTAAATTCCCAAATTATTCCA
TCATTAAAAGATACGAGGCGCGTGTAAGTTACAGGCAAGCGATCCTAGTACACTCTATATTTTTTTATGC
CTCGGTAATGATTTTCATTTTTTTTTTTCCACCTAGCGGATGACTCTTTTTTTTTCTTAGCGATTGGCAT
TATCACATAATGAATTATACATTATATAAAGTAATGTGATTTCTTCGAAGAATATACTAAAAAATGAGCA
GGCAAGATAAACGAAGGCAAAGATGACAGAGCAGAAAGCCCTAGTAAAGCGTATTACAAATGAAACCAAG
ATTCAGATTGCGATCTCTTTAAAGGGTGGTCCCCTAGCGATAGAGCACTCGATCTTCCCAGAAAAAGAGG
CAGAAGCAGTAGCAGAACAGGCCACACAATCGCAAGTGATTAACGTCCACACAGGTATAGGGTTTCTGGA
CCATATGATACATGCTCTGGCCAAGCATTCCGGCTGGTCGCTAATCGTTGAGTGCATTGGTGACTTACAC
ATAGACGACCATCACACCACTGAAGACTGCGGGATTGCTCTCGGTCAAGCTTTTAAAGAGGCCCTAGGGG
CCGTGCGTGGAGTAAAAAGGTTTGGATCAGGATTTGCGCCTTTGGATGAGGCACTTTCCAGAGCGGTGGT
AGATCTTTCGAACAGGCCGTACGCAGTTGTCGAACTTGGTTTGCAAAGGGAGAAAGTAGGAGATCTCTCT
TGCGAGATGATCCCGCATTTTCTTGAAAGCTTTGCAGAGGCTAGCAGAATTACCCTCCACGTTGATTGTC
TGCGAGGCAAGAATGATCATCACCGTAGTGAGAGTGCGTTCAAGGCTCTTGCGGTTGCCATAAGAGAAGC
CACCTCGCCCAATGGTACCAACGATGTTCCCTCCACCAAAGGTGTTCTTATGTAGTTTTACACAGGAGTC
TGGACTTGACGCTAGTGATAATAAGTGACTGAGGTATGTGCTCTTCTTATCTCCTTTTGTAGTGTTGCTC
TTATTTTAAACAACTTTGCGGTTTTTTGATGACTTTGCGATTTTGTTGTTGCTTTGCAGTAAATTGCAAG
ATTTAATAAAAAAACGCAAAGCAATGATTAAAGGATGTTCAGAATGAAACTCATGGAAACACTTAACCAG
TGCATAAACGCTGGTCATGAAATGACGAAGGCTATCGCCATTGCACAGTTTAATGATGACAGCCCGGAAG
CGAGGAAAATAACCCGGCGCTGGAGAATAGGTGAAGCAGCGGATTTAGTTGGGGTTTCTTCTCAGGCTAT
CAGAGATGCCGAGAAAGCAGGGCGACTACCGCACCCGGATATGGAAATTCGAGGACGGGTTGAGCAACGT
GTTGGTTATACAATTGAACAAATTAATCATATGCGTGATGTGTTTGGTACGCGATTGCGACGTGCTGAAG
ACGTATTTCCACCGGTGATCGGGGTTGCTGCCCATAAAGGTGGCGTTTACAAAACCTCAGTTTCTGTTCA
TCTTGCTCAGGATCTGGCTCTGAAGGGGCTACGTGTTTTGCTCGTGGAAGGTAACGACCCCCAGGGAACA
GCCTCAATGTATCACGGATGGGTACCAGATCTTCATATTCATGCAGAAGACACTCTCCTGCCTTTCTATC
TTGGGGAAAAGGACGATGTCACTTATGCAATAAAGCCCACTTGCTGGCCGGGGCTTGACATTATTCCTTC
CTGTCTGGCTCTGCACCGTATTGAAACTGAGTTAATGGGCAAATTTGATGAAGGTAAACTGCCCACCGAT
CCACACCTGATGCTCCGACTGGCCATTGAAACTGTTGCTCATGACTATGATGTCATAGTTATTGACAGCG
CGCCTAACCTGGGTATCGGCACGATTAATGTCGTATGTGCTGCTGATGTGCTGATTGTTCCCACGCCTGC
TGAGTTGTTTGACTACACCTCCGCACTGCAGTTTTTCGATATGCTTCGTGATCTGCTCAAGAACGTTGAT
CTTAAAGGGTTCGAGCCTGATGTACGTATTTTGCTTACCAAATACAGCAATAGCAATGGCTCTCAGTCCC
CGTGGATGGAGGAGCAAATTCGGGATGCCTGGGGAAGCATGGTTCTAAAAAATGTTGTACGTGAAACGGA
TGAAGTTGGTAAAGGTCAGATCCGGATGAGAACTGTTTTTGAACAGGCCATTGATCAACGCTCTTCAACT
GGTGCCTGGAGAAATGCTCTTTCTATTTGGGAACCTGTCTGCAATGAAATTTTCGATCGTCTGATTAAAC
CACGCTGGGAGATTAGATAATGAAGCGTGCGCCTGTTATTCCAAAACATACGCTCAATACTCAACCGGTT
GAAGATACTTCGTTATCGACACCAGCTGCCCCGATGGTGGATTCGTTAATTGCGCGCGTAGGAGTAATGG
CTCGCGGTAATGCCATTACTTTGCCTGTATGTGGTCGGGATGTGAAGTTTACTCTTGAAGTGCTCCGGGG
TGATAGTGTTGAGAAGACCTCTCGGGTATGGTCAGGTAATGAACGTGACCAGGAGCTGCTTACTGAGGAC
GCACTGGATGATCTCATCCCTTCTTTTCTACTGACTGGTCAACAGACACCGGCGTTCGGTCGAAGAGTAT
CTGGTGTCATAGAAATTGCCGATGGGAGTCGCCGTCGTAAAGCTGCTGCACTTACCGAAAGTGATTATCG
TGTTCTGGTTGGCGAGCTGGATGATGAGCAGATGGCTGCATTATCCAGATTGGGTAACGATTATCGCCCA
ACAAGTGCTTATGAACGTGGTCAGCGTTATGCAAGCCGATTGCAGAATGAATTTGCTGGAAATATTTCTG
CGCTGGCTGATGCGGAAAATATTTCACGTAAGATTATTACCCGCTGTATCAACACCGCCAAATTGCCTAA
ATCAGTTGTTGCTCTTTTTTCTCACCCCGGTGAACTATCTGCCCGGTCAGGTGATGCACTTCAAAAAGCC
TTTACAGATAAAGAGGAATTACTTAAGCAGCAGGCATCTAACCTTCATGAGCAGAAAAAAGCTGGGGTGA
TATTTGAAGCTGAAGAAGTTATCACTCTTTTAACTTCTGTGCTTAAAACGTCATCTGCATCAAGAACTAG
TTTAAGCTCACGACATCAGTTTGCTCCTGGAGCGACAGTATTGTATAAGGGCGATAAAATGGTGCTTAAC
CTGGACAGGTCTCGTGTTCCAACTGAGTGTATAGAGAAAATTGAGGCCATTCTTAAGGAACTTGAAAAGC
CAGCACCCTGATGCGACCTCGTTTTAGTCTACGTTTATCTGTCTTTACTTAATGTCCTTTGTTACAGGCC
AGAAAGCATAACTGGCCTGAATATTCTCTCTGGGCCCACTGTTCCACT
