[The description below was written by a language model from this plasmid's Addgene catalogue record.]
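Description:
pTP-PCR C3 is a large multi-host shuttle plasmid of about 46.6 kb in which a reduced version of the Thalassiosira pseudonana mitochondrial genome has been cloned into the pAGE3.0 backbone (about 17.4 kb). The vector is catalogued for use in bacteria, yeast and diatoms, and in synthetic biology. In Escherichia coli it is selected with chloramphenicol and maintained at low copy. The record notes that arabinose induction in the EPI300 host can optionally raise the copy number, which is typical of single-copy vectors that also carry an inducible high-copy origin. HIS3 provides auxotrophic selection in Saccharomyces cerevisiae. A nourseothricin resistance marker is also listed, presumably for selection in diatoms given the vector type. No feature table is provided, so the specific origins, promoters and any other backbone elements are not stated in the record.

The insert is roughly 29.2 kb of T. pseudonana mitochondrial DNA, referenced to the published organelle genome sequence. It is not a complete copy: the repeat region was removed, and this particular clone also carries a 10-kb deletion plus additional minor mutations that are described in the associated publication. The depositor notes that the plasmid is larger than what the repository usually sequences, and that discrepancies seen within the mitochondrial sequence are of no functional concern for the plasmid.

The construct comes from work on capturing and stably propagating a diatom mitochondrial genome in yeast and E. coli. It serves as a cloned organelle genome that can be maintained and manipulated in those hosts for organelle genome engineering and synthetic biology studies.
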