Addgene plasmid #189620: pTP-PCR C3
Depositing lab: Bogumil Karas. Publication: Cloning of Thalassiosira pseudonana's Mitochondrial Genome in Saccharomyces cerevisiae and Escherichia coli. Cochrane RR, Brumwell SL, Shrestha A, Giguere DJ, Hamadache S, Gloor GB, Edgell DR, Karas BJ. Biology (Basel). 2020 Oct 26;9(11). pii: biology9110358. doi: 10.3390/biology9110358. PubMed 33114477.
Backbone
  Vector backbone: pAGE3.0
  Backbone manufacturer: Brumwell et al. 2019
  Backbone size w/o insert (bp): 17385
  Total vector size (bp): 46588
  Modifications to backbone: Inserted the T. pseudonana mitochondrial genome with repeat region deleted into the backbone of pAGE3.0
  Vector type: Bacterial Expression, Yeast Expression, Synthetic Biology ; Diatom Expression
  Selectable markers: HIS3 ; Nourseothricin
Growth in bacteria
  Bacterial resistance: Chloramphenicol, 25 μg/mL
  Growth temperature: 37°C
  Growth strain: EPI300 (Epicentre)
  Growth instructions: Optional: Arabinose induction to high plasmid copy number.
  Copy number: Low Copy
Gene/Insert
  Gene/Insert name: Reduced Mitochondrial Genome of Thalassiosira pseudonana (alt names: T. pseudonana; Mitochondrial Genome)
  Species: T. pseudonana
  Insert size (bp): 29203
  Mutation: Removed repeat region, 10-kbp deletion, and minor additional mutations described in manuscript
  GenBank ID: NC_007405.1
Terms and licenses: Academic/Nonprofit Terms; Industry Terms: Not Available to Industry
Depositor comments: Please note this plasmid is larger than what is typically sequenced at Addgene. Discrepancies present in the mitochondrial genome sequence are not of any functional concern for the plasmid.
How to cite: pTP-PCR C3 was a gift from Bogumil Karas (Addgene plasmid # 189620 ; http://n2t.net/addgene:189620 ; RRID:Addgene_189620)
